# Supplementary material for: Realisation of a key step in the evolution of C4 photosynthesis in rice by genome editing
Source: bioRxiv preprint, doi:10.1101/2024.05.21.595093, version 1 (2024-05-21)
Supplement: Supplemental File 5 [file 595093_file06.zip › Supplemental_File_5/Supplemental_File_5/C441062.gb]

LOCUS       C441062                 8183 bp    DNA     circular UNA 31-JAN-2022
DEFINITION  pICH47742 - pL0M-PU-pZmUbi-intron1-15455 - pFHOx141 C440011 -
            pFHOx140 C440010 - pICH41421_NOSt.
ACCESSION   urn.local...d3-eea86ii
VERSION     urn.local...d3-eea86ii
KEYWORDS    .
SOURCE      
  ORGANISM  .
FEATURES             Location/Qualifiers
     promoter        34..1016
                     /label="ZmUBI1 promoter"
     intron          1017..2030
                     /label="ZmUBI1 intron1"
     CDS             2032..2847
                     /created_by="Florian"
                     /note="Derived using Geneious Prime 2021.2.2 'Annotate
                     from Database' based on nucleotide similarity"
                     /Transferred_From="pICH47742 -
                     pL0M-PU-pZmUbi-intron1-15455 - CA1 CDS WT - mTurquoise2 C
                     terminal tag - pICH41421_NOSt"
                     /Transferred_Similarity="100.00%"
                     /Primary_Match="100.00%; Adjusted-Interval-0:0/0; CA1 CDS
                     WT (<a href=""urn:local:.:ty-dnzatnd"">pICH47742 -
                     pL0M-PU-pZmUbi-intron1-15455 - CA1 CDS WT - mTurquoise2 C
                     terminal tag - pICH41421_NOSt</a>)"
                     /Alternative_Match="100.00%; Adjusted-Interval-0:0/0; <a
                     href=""urn:local:.:10u-dmixqbw"">CA1 CDS WT</a>"
                     /modified_by="Florian"
                     /label="CA1 WT CDS"
     CDS             2854..3573
                     /codon_start=1
                     /note="/modified_by=User"
                     /Transferred_Translation="MASKGEELFTGVVPILVELDGDVNGHKFSVSG
                     EGEGDATYGKLTLKFICTTGKLPVPWPTLVTTLSWGVQCFARYPDHMKQHDFFKSAMP
                     EGYVQERTIFFKDDGNYKTRAEVKFEGDTLVNRIELKGIDFKEDGNILGHKLEYNYFS
                     DNVYITADKQKNGIKANFKIRHNIEDGGVQLADHYQQNTPIGDGPVLLPDNHYLSTQS
                     KLSKDPNEKRDHMVLL EFVTAAGITLGMDELYKGG"
                     /locus_tag="mTurquoise2"
                     /ApEinfo_label="mTurquoise2"
                     /ApEinfo_fwdcolor="#e9d024"
                     /ApEinfo_revcolor="#e9d024"
                     /ApEinfo_graphicformat="arrow_data {{0 1 2 0 0 -1} {} 0}
                     width 5 offset 0"
                     /note="Derived using Geneious Prime 2021.2.2 'Annotate
                     from Database' based on nucleotide similarity"
                     /Transferred_From="mTurquoise2 C terminal tag"
                     /Transferred_Similarity="100.00%"
                     /Primary_Match="100.00%; Adjusted-Interval-0:0/0;
                     mTurquoise2 (<a
                     href=""urn:local:.:4c-dl9fvcu"">mTurquoise2 C terminal
                     tag</a>)"
                     /Alternative_Match="100.00%; Adjusted-Interval-0:0/0;
                     mTurquoise2 (<a href=""urn:local:.:ty-dnzatnd"">pICH47742
                     - pL0M-PU-pZmUbi-intron1-15455 - CA1 CDS WT - mTurquoise2
                     C terminal tag - pICH41421_NOSt</a>)"
                     /label="mTurquoise2"
     terminator      3578..3840
                     /vntifkey=43
                     /label="NOSt"
     Misc._feature   complement(3872..3999)
                     /label="RB"
     CDS             complement(6312..7169)
                     /label="AmpR"
     Misc._feature   8014..8161
                     /label="LB"
ORIGIN      
        1 tctgtgaaga caagcaagaa ttcaagcttg gagctgcagt gcagcgtgac ccggtcgtgc
       61 ccctctctag agataatgag cattgcatgt ctaagttata aaaaattacc acatattttt
      121 tttgtcacac ttgtttgaag tgcagtttat ctatctttat acatatattt aaactttact
      181 ctacgaataa tataatctat agtactacaa taatatcagt gttttagaga atcatataaa
      241 tgaacagtta gacatggtct aaaggacaat tgagtatttt gacaacagga ctctacagtt
      301 ttatcttttt agtgtgcatg tgttctcctt tttttttgca aatagcttca cctatataat
      361 acttcatcca ttttattagt acatccattt agggtttagg gttaatggtt tttatagact
      421 aattttttta gtacatctat tttattctat tttagcctct aaattaagaa aactaaaact
      481 ctattttagt ttttttattt aataatttag atataaaata gaataaaata aagtgactaa
      541 aaattaaaca aatacccttt aagaaattaa aaaaactaag gaaacatttt tcttgtttcg
      601 agtagataat gccagcctgt taaacgccgt cgacgagtct aacggacacc aaccagcgaa
      661 ccagcagcgt cgcgtcgggc caagcgaagc agacggcacg gcatctctgt cgctgcctct
      721 ggacccctct cgagagttcc gctccaccgt tggacttgct ccgctgtcgg catccagaaa
      781 ttgcgtggcg gagcggcaga cgtgagccgg cacggcaggc ggcctcctcc tcctctcacg
      841 gcaccggcag ctacggggga ttcctttccc accgctcctt cgctttccct tcctcgcccg
      901 ccgtaataaa tagacacccc ctccacaccc tctttcccca acctcgtgtt gttcggagcg
      961 cacacacaca caaccagatc tcccccaaat ccacccgtcg gcacctccgc ttcaaggtac
     1021 gccgctcgtc ctcccccccc ccccctctct accttctcta gatcggcgtt ccggtccatg
     1081 gttagggccc ggtagttcta cttctgttca tgtttgtgtt agatccgtgt ttgtgttaga
     1141 tccgtgctgc tagcgttcgt acacggatgc gacctgtacg tcagacacgt tctgattgct
     1201 aacttgccag tgtttctctt tggggaatcc tgggatggct ctagccgttc cgcagacggg
     1261 atcgatttca tgattttttt tgtttcgttg catagggttt ggtttgccct tttcctttat
     1321 ttcaatatat gccgtgcact tgtttgtcgg gtcatctttt catgcttttt tttgtcttgg
     1381 ttgtgatgat gtggtctggt tgggcggtcg ttctagatcg gagtagaatt aattctgttt
     1441 caaactacct ggtggattta ttaattttgg atctgtatgt gtgtgccata catattcata
     1501 gttacgaatt gaagatgatg gatggaaata tcgatctagg ataggtatac atgttgatgc
     1561 gggttttact gatgcatata cagagatgct ttttgttcgc ttggttgtga tgatgtggtg
     1621 tggttgggcg gtcgttcatt cgttctagat cggagtagaa tactgtttca aactacctgg
     1681 tgtatttatt aattttggaa ctgtatgtgt gtgtcataca tcttcatagt tacgagttta
     1741 agatggatgg aaatatcgat ctaggatagg tatacatgtt gatgtgggtt ttactgatgc
     1801 atatacatga tggcatatgc agcatctatt catatgctct aaccttgagt acctatctat
     1861 tataataaac aagtatgttt tataattatt ttgatcttga tatacttgga tgatggcata
     1921 tgcagcagct atatgtggat ttttttagcc ctgccttcat acgctattta tttgcttggt
     1981 actgtttctt ttgtcgatgc tcaccctgtt gtttggtgtt acttctgcag aatgtctact
     2041 gcagctgcgg ctgctgcagc tcagtcctgg tgctttgcta cagtcacccc ccgctctcgt
     2101 gcaaccgtgg ttgcctcctt agcttctcct tctccctcca gttcttcttc gtcctccaac
     2161 tccagcaacc ttcctgctcc ttttcgtccc cgtttaatcc gtaacactcc agtctttgct
     2221 gctcccgttg ctcctgctgc aatggatgcg gccgtcgacc gtcttaagga tggttttgcg
     2281 aaatttaaaa ctgagttcta cgacaagaag ccggagcttt tcgagccgtt aaaggctggt
     2341 caagcgccta aatacatggt gttctcctgc gccgattccc gtgtgtgccc ttcagtcacc
     2401 atgggtttag aaccgggtga agcttttact gtccgcaaca ttgctaacat ggttcctgct
     2461 tactgcaaga ttaagcacgc aggtgttggt tctgctattg agtatgctgt ttgcgctctc
     2521 aaggttgaac ttattgttgt tatcggacac tcgcgttgtg gtggtatcaa ggcccttctt
     2581 tccttaaagg acggtgctcc tgattctttc cacttcgttg aagattgggt tcgtactggt
     2641 ttccccgcta aaaagaaagt acagaccgag cacgcttctc ttccatttga tgatcagtgt
     2701 gctatccttg aaaaggaggc tgttaaccag tctcttgaga acctcaagac ctatcctttc
     2761 gttaaggaag gcatcgctaa tgggacgtta aagcttgttg gcggtcatta tgatttcgtt
     2821 tctggaaacc ttgacttatg ggagcctggt tcgatggcgt ccaaagggga agagctgttc
     2881 acgggcgtcg tgccaatact cgtggagctt gatggggatg tcaatggaca taagttctcc
     2941 gtgtctgggg aaggagaggg agatgcgacc tatggtaagc tgacccttaa atttatctgc
     3001 actaccggca aactgccggt cccctggccc acgctggtta caacactgtc atggggggtg
     3061 cagtgctttg cccggtatcc cgatcacatg aaacagcacg atttcttcaa gagtgctatg
     3121 cctgaaggct acgtccaaga aagaaccata tttttcaagg atgatgggaa ctataaaaca
     3181 cgcgccgaag tcaagttcga gggcgacacc ctcgttaatc gcatagaact caagggaatc
     3241 gacttcaagg aggacgggaa cattttgggt cataagttgg agtacaacta ctttagcgac
     3301 aacgtttata tcactgccga caagcaaaag aacggtatca aagcgaactt taagatccgg
     3361 cacaatatcg aggacggtgg tgttcaactg gcggaccatt atcaacagaa cacacctatc
     3421 ggcgacggac ctgtcttgtt gccggataac cattacttgt caactcaatc gaagcttagt
     3481 aaggatccga atgaaaaaag agatcacatg gttctgctgg agtttgtgac cgcggcaggg
     3541 ataactttgg gtatggacga gctgtataaa taagcttgtc aagcagatcg ttcaaacatt
     3601 tggcaataaa gtttcttaag attgaatcct gttgccggtc ttgcgatgat tatcatataa
     3661 tttctgttga attacgttaa gcatgtaata attaacatgt aatgcatgac gttatttatg
     3721 agatgggttt ttatgattag agtcccgcaa ttatacattt aatacgcgat agaaaacaaa
     3781 atatagcgcg caaactagga taaattatcg cgcgcggtgt catctatgtt actagatcga
     3841 cgctactatt gtcttctgca cgaagtggtt taaactatca gtgtttgaca ggatatattg
     3901 gcgggtaaac ctaagagaaa agagcgttta ttagaataat cggatattta aaagggcgtg
     3961 aaaaggttta tccgttcgtc catttgtatg tgcatgccaa ccacagggtt ccccagatca
     4021 ggcgctggct gctgaacccc cagccggaac tgaccccaca aggccctagc gtttgcaatg
     4081 caccaggtca tcattgaccc aggcgtgttc caccaggccg ctgcctcgca actcttcgca
     4141 ggcttcgccg acctgctcgc gccacttctt cacgcgggtg gaatccgatc cgcacatgag
     4201 gcggaaggtt tccagcttga gcgggtacgg ctcccggtgc gagctgaaat agtcgaacat
     4261 ccgtcgggcc gtcggcgaca gcttgcggta cttctcccat atgaatttcg tgtagtggtc
     4321 gccagcaaac agcacgacga tttcctcgtc gatcaggacc tggcaacggg acgttttctt
     4381 gccacggtcc aggacgcgga agcggtgcag cagcgacacc gattccaggt gcccaacgcg
     4441 gtcggacgtg aagcccatcg ccgtcgcctg taggcgcgac aggcattcct cggccttcgt
     4501 gtaataccgg ccattgatcg accagcccag gtcctggcaa agctcgtaga acgtgaaggt
     4561 gatcggctcg ccgatagggg tgcgcttcgc gtactccaac acctgctgcc acaccagttc
     4621 gtcatcgtcg gcccgcagct cgacgccggt gtaggtgatc ttcacgtcct tgttgacgtg
     4681 gaaaatgacc ttgttttgca gcgcctcgcg cgggattttc ttgttgcgcg tggtgaacag
     4741 ggcagagcgg gccgtgtcgt ttggcatcgc tcgcatcgtg tccggccacg gcgcaatatc
     4801 gaacaaggaa agctgcattt ccttgatctg ctgcttcgtg tgtttcagca acgcggcctg
     4861 cttggcctcg ctgacctgtt ttgccaggtc ctcgccggcg gtttttcgct tcttggtcgt
     4921 catagttcct cgcgtgtcga tggtcatcga cttcgccaaa cctgccgcct cctgttcaag
     4981 acgacgcgaa cgctccacgg cggccgatgg cgcgggcagg gcagggggag ccagttgcac
     5041 gctgtcgcgc tcgatcttgg ccgtagcttg ctggaccatc gagccgacgg actggaaggt
     5101 ttcgcggggc gcacgcatga cggtgcggct tgcgatggtt tcggcatcct cggcggaaaa
     5161 ccccgcgtcg atcagttctt gcctgtatgc cttccggtca aacgtccgat tcattcaccc
     5221 tccttgcggg attgccccga ctcacgccgg ggcaatgtgc ccttattcct gatttgaccc
     5281 gcctggtgcc ttggtgtcca gataatccac cttatcggca atgaagtcgg tcccgtagac
     5341 cgtctggccg tccttctcgt acttggtatt ccgaatcttg ccctgcacga ataccagcga
     5401 ccccttgccc aaatacttgc cgtgggcctc ggcctgagag ccaaaacact tgatgcggaa
     5461 gaagtcggtg cgctcctgct tgtcgccggc atcgttgcgc cacatctagg atctgccagg
     5521 aaccgtaaaa aggccgcgtt gctggcgttt ttccataggc tccgcccccc tgacgagcat
     5581 cacaaaaatc gacgctcaag tcagaggtgg cgaaacccga caggactata aagataccag
     5641 gcgtttcccc ctggaagctc cctcgtgcgc tctcctgttc cgaccctgcc gcttaccgga
     5701 tacctgtccg cctttctccc ttcgggaagc gtggcgcttt ctcatagctc acgctgtagg
     5761 tatctcagtt cggtgtaggt cgttcgctcc aagctgggct gtgtgcacga accccccgtt
     5821 cagcccgacc gctgcgcctt atccggtaac tatcgtcttg agtccaaccc ggtaagacac
     5881 gacttatcgc cactggcagc agccactggt aacaggatta gcagagcgag gtatgtaggc
     5941 ggtgctacag agttcttgaa gtggtggcct aactacggct acactagaag aacagtattt
     6001 ggtatctgcg ctctgctgaa gccagttacc ttcggaaaaa gagttggtag ctcttgatcc
     6061 ggcaaacaaa ccaccgctgg tagcggtggt ttttttgttt gcaagcagca gattacgcgc
     6121 agaaaaaaag gatctcaaga agatcctttg atcttttcta cggggtctga cgctcagtgg
     6181 aacgaaaact cacgttaagg gattttggtc atgagattat caaaaaggat cttcacctag
     6241 atccttttaa attaaaaatg aagttttaaa tcaatctaaa gtatatatga gtaaacttgg
     6301 tctgacagtt accaatgctt aatcagtgag gcacctatct cagcgatctg tctatttcgt
     6361 tcatccatag ttgcctgact ccccgtcgtg tagataacta cgatacggga gggcttacca
     6421 tctggcccca gtgctgcaat gataccgcga gaaccacgct caccggctcc agatttatca
     6481 gcaataaacc agccagccgg aagggccgag cgcagaagtg gtcctgcaac tttatccgcc
     6541 tccatccagt ctattaattg ttgccgggaa gctagagtaa gtagttcgcc agttaatagt
     6601 ttgcgcaacg ttgttgccat tgctacaggc atcgtggtgt cacgctcgtc gtttggtatg
     6661 gcttcattca gctccggttc ccaacgatca aggcgagtta catgatcccc catgttgtgc
     6721 aaaaaagcgg ttagctcctt cggtcctccg atcgttgtca gaagtaagtt ggccgcagtg
     6781 ttatcactca tggttatggc agcactgcat aattctctta ctgtcatgcc atccgtaaga
     6841 tgcttttctg tgactggtga gtactcaacc aagtcattct gagaatagtg tatgcggcga
     6901 ccgagttgct cttgcccggc gtcaatacgg gataataccg cgccacatag cagaacttta
     6961 aaagtgctca tcattggaaa acgttcttcg gggcgaaaac tctcaaggat cttaccgctg
     7021 ttgagatcca gttcgatgta acccactcgt gcacccaact gatcttcagc atcttttact
     7081 ttcaccagcg tttctgggtg agcaaaaaca ggaaggcaaa atgccgcaaa aaagggaata
     7141 agggcgacac ggaaatgttg aatactcata ctcttccttt ttcaatatta ttgaagcatt
     7201 tatcaaggtt attgtctcat gagcggatac atatttgaat gtatttagaa aaataaacaa
     7261 ataggggttc cgcgcacgaa ttggccagcg ctgccatttt tggggtgagg ccgttcgcgg
     7321 ccgaggggcg cagcccctgg ggggatggga ggcccgcgtt agcgggccgg gagggttcga
     7381 gaaggggggg cacccccctt cggcgtgcgc ggtcacgcgc acagggcgca gccctggtta
     7441 aaaacaaggt ttataaatat tggtttaaaa gcaggttaaa agacaggtta gcggtggccg
     7501 aaaaacgggc ggaaaccctt gcaaatgctg gattttctgc ctgtggacag cccctcaaat
     7561 gtcaataggt gcgcccctca tctgtcagca ctctgcccct caagtgtcaa ggatcgcgcc
     7621 cctcatctgt cagtagtcgc gcccctcaag tgtcaatacc gcagggcact tatccccagg
     7681 cttgtccaca tcatctgtgg gaaactcgcg taaaatcagg cgttttcgcc gatttgcgag
     7741 gctggccagc tccacgtcgc cggccgaaat cgagcctgcc cctcatctgt caacgccgcg
     7801 ccgggtgagt cggcccctca agtgtcaacg tccgcccctc atctgtcagt gagggccaag
     7861 ttttccgcga ggtatccaca acgccggcgg ccgcggtgtc tcgcacacgg cttcgacggc
     7921 gtttctggcg cgtttgcagg gccatagacg gccgccagcc cagcggcgag ggcaaccagc
     7981 ccggtgagcg tcgcaaagga gatcctgatc tgactgatgg gctgcctgta tcgagtggtg
     8041 attttgtgcc gagctgccgg tcggggagct gttggctggc tggtggcagg atatattgtg
     8101 gtgtaaacaa attgacgctt agacaactta ataacacatt gcggacgttt ttaatgtact
     8161 ggggtggatg cagtgggccc cac
//
