# Supplementary material for: Realisation of a key step in the evolution of C4 photosynthesis in rice by genome editing
Source: bioRxiv preprint, doi:10.1101/2024.05.21.595093, version 1 (2024-05-21)
Supplement: Supplemental File 5 [file 595093_file06.zip › Supplemental_File_5/Supplemental_File_5/C441064.gb]

LOCUS       C441064                 8186 bp    DNA     circular UNA 31-JAN-2022
DEFINITION  pICH47742 - pL0M-PU-pZmUbi-intron1-15455 - pFHOx143 C440013 -
            pFHOx140 C440010 - pICH41421_NOSt.
ACCESSION   urn.local...d4-eea86ii
VERSION     urn.local...d4-eea86ii
KEYWORDS    .
SOURCE      
  ORGANISM  .
FEATURES             Location/Qualifiers
     promoter        34..1016
                     /label="ZmUBI1 promoter"
     intron          1017..2030
                     /label="ZmUBI1 intron1"
     CDS             2032..2850
                     /created_by="Florian"
                     /note="Derived using Geneious Prime 2021.2.2 'Annotate
                     from Database' based on nucleotide similarity"
                     /Transferred_From="CA1 CDS 4_50 Allele 1"
                     /Transferred_Similarity="100.00%"
                     /Primary_Match="100.00%; Adjusted-Interval-0:0/0; CA1 CDS
                     4_50 Allele1 (<a href=""urn:local:.:116-dmiy3tn"">CA1 CDS
                     4_50 Allele 1</a>)"
                     /modified_by="Florian"
                     /label="ca1-FS2 CDS"
     CDS             2857..3576
                     /codon_start=1
                     /note="/modified_by=User"
                     /Transferred_Translation="MASKGEELFTGVVPILVELDGDVNGHKFSVSG
                     EGEGDATYGKLTLKFICTTGKLPVPWPTLVTTLSWGVQCFARYPDHMKQHDFFKSAMP
                     EGYVQERTIFFKDDGNYKTRAEVKFEGDTLVNRIELKGIDFKEDGNILGHKLEYNYFS
                     DNVYITADKQKNGIKANFKIRHNIEDGGVQLADHYQQNTPIGDGPVLLPDNHYLSTQS
                     KLSKDPNEKRDHMVLL EFVTAAGITLGMDELYKGG"
                     /locus_tag="mTurquoise2"
                     /ApEinfo_label="mTurquoise2"
                     /ApEinfo_fwdcolor="#e9d024"
                     /ApEinfo_revcolor="#e9d024"
                     /ApEinfo_graphicformat="arrow_data {{0 1 2 0 0 -1} {} 0}
                     width 5 offset 0"
                     /note="Derived using Geneious Prime 2021.2.2 'Annotate
                     from Database' based on nucleotide similarity"
                     /Transferred_From="mTurquoise2 C terminal tag"
                     /Transferred_Similarity="100.00%"
                     /Primary_Match="100.00%; Adjusted-Interval-0:0/0;
                     mTurquoise2 (<a
                     href=""urn:local:.:4c-dl9fvcu"">mTurquoise2 C terminal
                     tag</a>)"
                     /Alternative_Match="100.00%; Adjusted-Interval-0:0/0;
                     mTurquoise2 (<a href=""urn:local:.:ty-dnzatnd"">pICH47742
                     - pL0M-PU-pZmUbi-intron1-15455 - CA1 CDS WT - mTurquoise2
                     C terminal tag - pICH41421_NOSt</a>)"
                     /label="mTurquoise2"
     terminator      3581..3843
                     /vntifkey=43
                     /label="NOSt"
     Misc._feature   complement(3875..4002)
                     /label="RB"
     CDS             complement(6315..7172)
                     /label="AmpR"
     Misc._feature   8017..8164
                     /label="LB"
ORIGIN      
        1 tctgtgaaga caagcaagaa ttcaagcttg gagctgcagt gcagcgtgac ccggtcgtgc
       61 ccctctctag agataatgag cattgcatgt ctaagttata aaaaattacc acatattttt
      121 tttgtcacac ttgtttgaag tgcagtttat ctatctttat acatatattt aaactttact
      181 ctacgaataa tataatctat agtactacaa taatatcagt gttttagaga atcatataaa
      241 tgaacagtta gacatggtct aaaggacaat tgagtatttt gacaacagga ctctacagtt
      301 ttatcttttt agtgtgcatg tgttctcctt tttttttgca aatagcttca cctatataat
      361 acttcatcca ttttattagt acatccattt agggtttagg gttaatggtt tttatagact
      421 aattttttta gtacatctat tttattctat tttagcctct aaattaagaa aactaaaact
      481 ctattttagt ttttttattt aataatttag atataaaata gaataaaata aagtgactaa
      541 aaattaaaca aatacccttt aagaaattaa aaaaactaag gaaacatttt tcttgtttcg
      601 agtagataat gccagcctgt taaacgccgt cgacgagtct aacggacacc aaccagcgaa
      661 ccagcagcgt cgcgtcgggc caagcgaagc agacggcacg gcatctctgt cgctgcctct
      721 ggacccctct cgagagttcc gctccaccgt tggacttgct ccgctgtcgg catccagaaa
      781 ttgcgtggcg gagcggcaga cgtgagccgg cacggcaggc ggcctcctcc tcctctcacg
      841 gcaccggcag ctacggggga ttcctttccc accgctcctt cgctttccct tcctcgcccg
      901 ccgtaataaa tagacacccc ctccacaccc tctttcccca acctcgtgtt gttcggagcg
      961 cacacacaca caaccagatc tcccccaaat ccacccgtcg gcacctccgc ttcaaggtac
     1021 gccgctcgtc ctcccccccc ccccctctct accttctcta gatcggcgtt ccggtccatg
     1081 gttagggccc ggtagttcta cttctgttca tgtttgtgtt agatccgtgt ttgtgttaga
     1141 tccgtgctgc tagcgttcgt acacggatgc gacctgtacg tcagacacgt tctgattgct
     1201 aacttgccag tgtttctctt tggggaatcc tgggatggct ctagccgttc cgcagacggg
     1261 atcgatttca tgattttttt tgtttcgttg catagggttt ggtttgccct tttcctttat
     1321 ttcaatatat gccgtgcact tgtttgtcgg gtcatctttt catgcttttt tttgtcttgg
     1381 ttgtgatgat gtggtctggt tgggcggtcg ttctagatcg gagtagaatt aattctgttt
     1441 caaactacct ggtggattta ttaattttgg atctgtatgt gtgtgccata catattcata
     1501 gttacgaatt gaagatgatg gatggaaata tcgatctagg ataggtatac atgttgatgc
     1561 gggttttact gatgcatata cagagatgct ttttgttcgc ttggttgtga tgatgtggtg
     1621 tggttgggcg gtcgttcatt cgttctagat cggagtagaa tactgtttca aactacctgg
     1681 tgtatttatt aattttggaa ctgtatgtgt gtgtcataca tcttcatagt tacgagttta
     1741 agatggatgg aaatatcgat ctaggatagg tatacatgtt gatgtgggtt ttactgatgc
     1801 atatacatga tggcatatgc agcatctatt catatgctct aaccttgagt acctatctat
     1861 tataataaac aagtatgttt tataattatt ttgatcttga tatacttgga tgatggcata
     1921 tgcagcagct atatgtggat ttttttagcc ctgccttcat acgctattta tttgcttggt
     1981 actgtttctt ttgtcgatgc tcaccctgtt gtttggtgtt acttctgcag aatgagcact
     2041 gcggctgcag ctgctgactg ccctgaactt gtccttcgtc actgccaccc ggctcttcct
     2101 cgccattctc gtcgtcagcc acgccttcct atcaccgttt tacttctttt attacttcaa
     2161 cagcaacaac ctcccggtcc tcttcctcct cctcctcacc cccagcaccc tcgcctccgt
     2221 cgccctcgtc gtcctcgtcc agccatggat gctgctgtgg accgtttaaa agatggtttc
     2281 gcaaagttca agaccgaatt ttacgacaaa aagccggaac tttttgagcc attaaaggct
     2341 ggtcaggctc ccaagtatat ggtgttctct tgcgctgaca gtcgtgtgtg tccctctgtt
     2401 accatgggtt tagagcccgg tgaggctttt actgttcgta acatcgctaa catggttcct
     2461 gcttactgta agatcaagca cgctggggtc ggttccgcaa ttgagtatgc tgtttgcgca
     2521 ctgaaagttg aacttattgt cgttattggt cattcccgtt gcggtggaat caaggctctt
     2581 ttatctctca aagatggtgc tcctgattcc tttcacttcg ttgaagattg ggttcgtact
     2641 ggatttccgg cgaagaagaa ggttcagacg gaacacgctt ccttaccctt cgatgaccag
     2701 tgcgctattc ttgagaaaga ggccgttaac cagtcgcttg aaaatcttaa gacctaccct
     2761 tttgtaaagg aaggaatcgc caacggcact cttaagcttg ttggtggtca ctatgatttt
     2821 gtctcaggca acttagattt atgggagccc ggttcgatgg cgtccaaagg ggaagagctg
     2881 ttcacgggcg tcgtgccaat actcgtggag cttgatgggg atgtcaatgg acataagttc
     2941 tccgtgtctg gggaaggaga gggagatgcg acctatggta agctgaccct taaatttatc
     3001 tgcactaccg gcaaactgcc ggtcccctgg cccacgctgg ttacaacact gtcatggggg
     3061 gtgcagtgct ttgcccggta tcccgatcac atgaaacagc acgatttctt caagagtgct
     3121 atgcctgaag gctacgtcca agaaagaacc atatttttca aggatgatgg gaactataaa
     3181 acacgcgccg aagtcaagtt cgagggcgac accctcgtta atcgcataga actcaaggga
     3241 atcgacttca aggaggacgg gaacattttg ggtcataagt tggagtacaa ctactttagc
     3301 gacaacgttt atatcactgc cgacaagcaa aagaacggta tcaaagcgaa ctttaagatc
     3361 cggcacaata tcgaggacgg tggtgttcaa ctggcggacc attatcaaca gaacacacct
     3421 atcggcgacg gacctgtctt gttgccggat aaccattact tgtcaactca atcgaagctt
     3481 agtaaggatc cgaatgaaaa aagagatcac atggttctgc tggagtttgt gaccgcggca
     3541 gggataactt tgggtatgga cgagctgtat aaataagctt gtcaagcaga tcgttcaaac
     3601 atttggcaat aaagtttctt aagattgaat cctgttgccg gtcttgcgat gattatcata
     3661 taatttctgt tgaattacgt taagcatgta ataattaaca tgtaatgcat gacgttattt
     3721 atgagatggg tttttatgat tagagtcccg caattataca tttaatacgc gatagaaaac
     3781 aaaatatagc gcgcaaacta ggataaatta tcgcgcgcgg tgtcatctat gttactagat
     3841 cgacgctact attgtcttct gcacgaagtg gtttaaacta tcagtgtttg acaggatata
     3901 ttggcgggta aacctaagag aaaagagcgt ttattagaat aatcggatat ttaaaagggc
     3961 gtgaaaaggt ttatccgttc gtccatttgt atgtgcatgc caaccacagg gttccccaga
     4021 tcaggcgctg gctgctgaac ccccagccgg aactgacccc acaaggccct agcgtttgca
     4081 atgcaccagg tcatcattga cccaggcgtg ttccaccagg ccgctgcctc gcaactcttc
     4141 gcaggcttcg ccgacctgct cgcgccactt cttcacgcgg gtggaatccg atccgcacat
     4201 gaggcggaag gtttccagct tgagcgggta cggctcccgg tgcgagctga aatagtcgaa
     4261 catccgtcgg gccgtcggcg acagcttgcg gtacttctcc catatgaatt tcgtgtagtg
     4321 gtcgccagca aacagcacga cgatttcctc gtcgatcagg acctggcaac gggacgtttt
     4381 cttgccacgg tccaggacgc ggaagcggtg cagcagcgac accgattcca ggtgcccaac
     4441 gcggtcggac gtgaagccca tcgccgtcgc ctgtaggcgc gacaggcatt cctcggcctt
     4501 cgtgtaatac cggccattga tcgaccagcc caggtcctgg caaagctcgt agaacgtgaa
     4561 ggtgatcggc tcgccgatag gggtgcgctt cgcgtactcc aacacctgct gccacaccag
     4621 ttcgtcatcg tcggcccgca gctcgacgcc ggtgtaggtg atcttcacgt ccttgttgac
     4681 gtggaaaatg accttgtttt gcagcgcctc gcgcgggatt ttcttgttgc gcgtggtgaa
     4741 cagggcagag cgggccgtgt cgtttggcat cgctcgcatc gtgtccggcc acggcgcaat
     4801 atcgaacaag gaaagctgca tttccttgat ctgctgcttc gtgtgtttca gcaacgcggc
     4861 ctgcttggcc tcgctgacct gttttgccag gtcctcgccg gcggtttttc gcttcttggt
     4921 cgtcatagtt cctcgcgtgt cgatggtcat cgacttcgcc aaacctgccg cctcctgttc
     4981 aagacgacgc gaacgctcca cggcggccga tggcgcgggc agggcagggg gagccagttg
     5041 cacgctgtcg cgctcgatct tggccgtagc ttgctggacc atcgagccga cggactggaa
     5101 ggtttcgcgg ggcgcacgca tgacggtgcg gcttgcgatg gtttcggcat cctcggcgga
     5161 aaaccccgcg tcgatcagtt cttgcctgta tgccttccgg tcaaacgtcc gattcattca
     5221 ccctccttgc gggattgccc cgactcacgc cggggcaatg tgcccttatt cctgatttga
     5281 cccgcctggt gccttggtgt ccagataatc caccttatcg gcaatgaagt cggtcccgta
     5341 gaccgtctgg ccgtccttct cgtacttggt attccgaatc ttgccctgca cgaataccag
     5401 cgaccccttg cccaaatact tgccgtgggc ctcggcctga gagccaaaac acttgatgcg
     5461 gaagaagtcg gtgcgctcct gcttgtcgcc ggcatcgttg cgccacatct aggatctgcc
     5521 aggaaccgta aaaaggccgc gttgctggcg tttttccata ggctccgccc ccctgacgag
     5581 catcacaaaa atcgacgctc aagtcagagg tggcgaaacc cgacaggact ataaagatac
     5641 caggcgtttc cccctggaag ctccctcgtg cgctctcctg ttccgaccct gccgcttacc
     5701 ggatacctgt ccgcctttct cccttcggga agcgtggcgc tttctcatag ctcacgctgt
     5761 aggtatctca gttcggtgta ggtcgttcgc tccaagctgg gctgtgtgca cgaacccccc
     5821 gttcagcccg accgctgcgc cttatccggt aactatcgtc ttgagtccaa cccggtaaga
     5881 cacgacttat cgccactggc agcagccact ggtaacagga ttagcagagc gaggtatgta
     5941 ggcggtgcta cagagttctt gaagtggtgg cctaactacg gctacactag aagaacagta
     6001 tttggtatct gcgctctgct gaagccagtt accttcggaa aaagagttgg tagctcttga
     6061 tccggcaaac aaaccaccgc tggtagcggt ggtttttttg tttgcaagca gcagattacg
     6121 cgcagaaaaa aaggatctca agaagatcct ttgatctttt ctacggggtc tgacgctcag
     6181 tggaacgaaa actcacgtta agggattttg gtcatgagat tatcaaaaag gatcttcacc
     6241 tagatccttt taaattaaaa atgaagtttt aaatcaatct aaagtatata tgagtaaact
     6301 tggtctgaca gttaccaatg cttaatcagt gaggcaccta tctcagcgat ctgtctattt
     6361 cgttcatcca tagttgcctg actccccgtc gtgtagataa ctacgatacg ggagggctta
     6421 ccatctggcc ccagtgctgc aatgataccg cgagaaccac gctcaccggc tccagattta
     6481 tcagcaataa accagccagc cggaagggcc gagcgcagaa gtggtcctgc aactttatcc
     6541 gcctccatcc agtctattaa ttgttgccgg gaagctagag taagtagttc gccagttaat
     6601 agtttgcgca acgttgttgc cattgctaca ggcatcgtgg tgtcacgctc gtcgtttggt
     6661 atggcttcat tcagctccgg ttcccaacga tcaaggcgag ttacatgatc ccccatgttg
     6721 tgcaaaaaag cggttagctc cttcggtcct ccgatcgttg tcagaagtaa gttggccgca
     6781 gtgttatcac tcatggttat ggcagcactg cataattctc ttactgtcat gccatccgta
     6841 agatgctttt ctgtgactgg tgagtactca accaagtcat tctgagaata gtgtatgcgg
     6901 cgaccgagtt gctcttgccc ggcgtcaata cgggataata ccgcgccaca tagcagaact
     6961 ttaaaagtgc tcatcattgg aaaacgttct tcggggcgaa aactctcaag gatcttaccg
     7021 ctgttgagat ccagttcgat gtaacccact cgtgcaccca actgatcttc agcatctttt
     7081 actttcacca gcgtttctgg gtgagcaaaa acaggaaggc aaaatgccgc aaaaaaggga
     7141 ataagggcga cacggaaatg ttgaatactc atactcttcc tttttcaata ttattgaagc
     7201 atttatcaag gttattgtct catgagcgga tacatatttg aatgtattta gaaaaataaa
     7261 caaatagggg ttccgcgcac gaattggcca gcgctgccat ttttggggtg aggccgttcg
     7321 cggccgaggg gcgcagcccc tggggggatg ggaggcccgc gttagcgggc cgggagggtt
     7381 cgagaagggg gggcaccccc cttcggcgtg cgcggtcacg cgcacagggc gcagccctgg
     7441 ttaaaaacaa ggtttataaa tattggttta aaagcaggtt aaaagacagg ttagcggtgg
     7501 ccgaaaaacg ggcggaaacc cttgcaaatg ctggattttc tgcctgtgga cagcccctca
     7561 aatgtcaata ggtgcgcccc tcatctgtca gcactctgcc cctcaagtgt caaggatcgc
     7621 gcccctcatc tgtcagtagt cgcgcccctc aagtgtcaat accgcagggc acttatcccc
     7681 aggcttgtcc acatcatctg tgggaaactc gcgtaaaatc aggcgttttc gccgatttgc
     7741 gaggctggcc agctccacgt cgccggccga aatcgagcct gcccctcatc tgtcaacgcc
     7801 gcgccgggtg agtcggcccc tcaagtgtca acgtccgccc ctcatctgtc agtgagggcc
     7861 aagttttccg cgaggtatcc acaacgccgg cggccgcggt gtctcgcaca cggcttcgac
     7921 ggcgtttctg gcgcgtttgc agggccatag acggccgcca gcccagcggc gagggcaacc
     7981 agcccggtga gcgtcgcaaa ggagatcctg atctgactga tgggctgcct gtatcgagtg
     8041 gtgattttgt gccgagctgc cggtcgggga gctgttggct ggctggtggc aggatatatt
     8101 gtggtgtaaa caaattgacg cttagacaac ttaataacac attgcggacg tttttaatgt
     8161 actggggtgg atgcagtggg ccccac
//
