# Supplementary material for: Realisation of a key step in the evolution of C4 photosynthesis in rice by genome editing
Source: bioRxiv preprint, doi:10.1101/2024.05.21.595093, version 1 (2024-05-21)
Supplement: Supplemental File 5 [file 595093_file06.zip › Supplemental_File_5/Supplemental_File_5/C441065.gb]

LOCUS       C441065                 8156 bp    DNA     circular UNA 31-JAN-2022
DEFINITION  pICH47742 - pL0M-PU-pZmUbi-intron1-15455 - pFHOx144 C440014 -
            pFHOx140 C440010 - pICH41421_NOSt.
ACCESSION   urn.local...d5-eea86ii
VERSION     urn.local...d5-eea86ii
KEYWORDS    .
SOURCE      
  ORGANISM  .
FEATURES             Location/Qualifiers
     promoter        34..1016
                     /label="ZmUBI1 promoter"
     intron          1017..2030
                     /label="ZmUBI1 intron1"
     CDS             2032..2820
                     /created_by="Florian"
                     /note="Derived using Geneious Prime 2021.2.2 'Annotate
                     from Database' based on nucleotide similarity"
                     /Transferred_From="CA1 CDS 4_50 Allele 2"
                     /Transferred_Similarity="100.00%"
                     /Primary_Match="100.00%; Adjusted-Interval-0:0/0; CA1 CDS
                     4_50 Allele2 (<a href=""urn:local:.:113-dmiy008"">CA1 CDS
                     4_50 Allele 2</a>)"
                     /modified_by="Florian"
                     /label="ca1-FS3 CDS"
     CDS             2827..3546
                     /codon_start=1
                     /note="/modified_by=User"
                     /Transferred_Translation="MASKGEELFTGVVPILVELDGDVNGHKFSVSG
                     EGEGDATYGKLTLKFICTTGKLPVPWPTLVTTLSWGVQCFARYPDHMKQHDFFKSAMP
                     EGYVQERTIFFKDDGNYKTRAEVKFEGDTLVNRIELKGIDFKEDGNILGHKLEYNYFS
                     DNVYITADKQKNGIKANFKIRHNIEDGGVQLADHYQQNTPIGDGPVLLPDNHYLSTQS
                     KLSKDPNEKRDHMVLL EFVTAAGITLGMDELYKGG"
                     /locus_tag="mTurquoise2"
                     /ApEinfo_label="mTurquoise2"
                     /ApEinfo_fwdcolor="#e9d024"
                     /ApEinfo_revcolor="#e9d024"
                     /ApEinfo_graphicformat="arrow_data {{0 1 2 0 0 -1} {} 0}
                     width 5 offset 0"
                     /note="Derived using Geneious Prime 2021.2.2 'Annotate
                     from Database' based on nucleotide similarity"
                     /Transferred_From="mTurquoise2 C terminal tag"
                     /Transferred_Similarity="100.00%"
                     /Primary_Match="100.00%; Adjusted-Interval-0:0/0;
                     mTurquoise2 (<a
                     href=""urn:local:.:4c-dl9fvcu"">mTurquoise2 C terminal
                     tag</a>)"
                     /Alternative_Match="100.00%; Adjusted-Interval-0:0/0;
                     mTurquoise2 (<a href=""urn:local:.:ty-dnzatnd"">pICH47742
                     - pL0M-PU-pZmUbi-intron1-15455 - CA1 CDS WT - mTurquoise2
                     C terminal tag - pICH41421_NOSt</a>)"
                     /label="mTurquoise2"
     terminator      3551..3813
                     /vntifkey=43
                     /label="NOSt"
     Misc._feature   complement(3845..3972)
                     /label="RB"
     CDS             complement(6285..7142)
                     /label="AmpR"
     Misc._feature   7987..8134
                     /label="LB"
ORIGIN      
        1 tctgtgaaga caagcaagaa ttcaagcttg gagctgcagt gcagcgtgac ccggtcgtgc
       61 ccctctctag agataatgag cattgcatgt ctaagttata aaaaattacc acatattttt
      121 tttgtcacac ttgtttgaag tgcagtttat ctatctttat acatatattt aaactttact
      181 ctacgaataa tataatctat agtactacaa taatatcagt gttttagaga atcatataaa
      241 tgaacagtta gacatggtct aaaggacaat tgagtatttt gacaacagga ctctacagtt
      301 ttatcttttt agtgtgcatg tgttctcctt tttttttgca aatagcttca cctatataat
      361 acttcatcca ttttattagt acatccattt agggtttagg gttaatggtt tttatagact
      421 aattttttta gtacatctat tttattctat tttagcctct aaattaagaa aactaaaact
      481 ctattttagt ttttttattt aataatttag atataaaata gaataaaata aagtgactaa
      541 aaattaaaca aatacccttt aagaaattaa aaaaactaag gaaacatttt tcttgtttcg
      601 agtagataat gccagcctgt taaacgccgt cgacgagtct aacggacacc aaccagcgaa
      661 ccagcagcgt cgcgtcgggc caagcgaagc agacggcacg gcatctctgt cgctgcctct
      721 ggacccctct cgagagttcc gctccaccgt tggacttgct ccgctgtcgg catccagaaa
      781 ttgcgtggcg gagcggcaga cgtgagccgg cacggcaggc ggcctcctcc tcctctcacg
      841 gcaccggcag ctacggggga ttcctttccc accgctcctt cgctttccct tcctcgcccg
      901 ccgtaataaa tagacacccc ctccacaccc tctttcccca acctcgtgtt gttcggagcg
      961 cacacacaca caaccagatc tcccccaaat ccacccgtcg gcacctccgc ttcaaggtac
     1021 gccgctcgtc ctcccccccc ccccctctct accttctcta gatcggcgtt ccggtccatg
     1081 gttagggccc ggtagttcta cttctgttca tgtttgtgtt agatccgtgt ttgtgttaga
     1141 tccgtgctgc tagcgttcgt acacggatgc gacctgtacg tcagacacgt tctgattgct
     1201 aacttgccag tgtttctctt tggggaatcc tgggatggct ctagccgttc cgcagacggg
     1261 atcgatttca tgattttttt tgtttcgttg catagggttt ggtttgccct tttcctttat
     1321 ttcaatatat gccgtgcact tgtttgtcgg gtcatctttt catgcttttt tttgtcttgg
     1381 ttgtgatgat gtggtctggt tgggcggtcg ttctagatcg gagtagaatt aattctgttt
     1441 caaactacct ggtggattta ttaattttgg atctgtatgt gtgtgccata catattcata
     1501 gttacgaatt gaagatgatg gatggaaata tcgatctagg ataggtatac atgttgatgc
     1561 gggttttact gatgcatata cagagatgct ttttgttcgc ttggttgtga tgatgtggtg
     1621 tggttgggcg gtcgttcatt cgttctagat cggagtagaa tactgtttca aactacctgg
     1681 tgtatttatt aattttggaa ctgtatgtgt gtgtcataca tcttcatagt tacgagttta
     1741 agatggatgg aaatatcgat ctaggatagg tatacatgtt gatgtgggtt ttactgatgc
     1801 atatacatga tggcatatgc agcatctatt catatgctct aaccttgagt acctatctat
     1861 tataataaac aagtatgttt tataattatt ttgatcttga tatacttgga tgatggcata
     1921 tgcagcagct atatgtggat ttttttagcc ctgccttcat acgctattta tttgcttggt
     1981 actgtttctt ttgtcgatgc tcaccctgtt gtttggtgtt acttctgcag aatgtcgact
     2041 gctgctgcag ctgctgattg tcctgagctt gtacttcgtc actgccaccc agctcttcct
     2101 cgtcactccc gtcgtcagcc ccgtttacct attaccgttc ttcttttact tcttctccag
     2161 cagcagcagc cccctggacc tttaccgcct cctcctcacc ctcagcaccc tgctatggac
     2221 gccgctgttg atcgtcttaa ggatggtttt gctaagttca agacggagtt ctacgataaa
     2281 aaacccgaat tattcgagcc cttaaaggcg ggccaagccc ctaagtacat ggttttctca
     2341 tgcgcggaca gtcgtgtttg cccatctgtc actatgggtt tagaacctgg tgaagctttc
     2401 actgtccgta acatcgctaa catggtgcca gcttattgta aaattaagca cgctggtgtg
     2461 ggttccgcta ttgaatatgc tgtttgcgca ttaaaggttg agcttatcgt cgttatcggt
     2521 cattctcgct gcggaggaat taaggctctg ctttccctta aggacggtgc tcccgactct
     2581 tttcatttcg ttgaggactg ggttcgcacc ggtttccccg cgaagaaaaa ggttcagacc
     2641 gaacacgctt ctcttccctt cgatgatcag tgcgcaattt tagagaagga agcagtcaat
     2701 caaagcttag aaaacttaaa gacctatccc tttgtcaagg agggtatcgc caacggcact
     2761 cttaaacttg ttggtggtca ctacgatttt gtttccggga acctcgatct ttgggagcct
     2821 ggttcgatgg cgtccaaagg ggaagagctg ttcacgggcg tcgtgccaat actcgtggag
     2881 cttgatgggg atgtcaatgg acataagttc tccgtgtctg gggaaggaga gggagatgcg
     2941 acctatggta agctgaccct taaatttatc tgcactaccg gcaaactgcc ggtcccctgg
     3001 cccacgctgg ttacaacact gtcatggggg gtgcagtgct ttgcccggta tcccgatcac
     3061 atgaaacagc acgatttctt caagagtgct atgcctgaag gctacgtcca agaaagaacc
     3121 atatttttca aggatgatgg gaactataaa acacgcgccg aagtcaagtt cgagggcgac
     3181 accctcgtta atcgcataga actcaaggga atcgacttca aggaggacgg gaacattttg
     3241 ggtcataagt tggagtacaa ctactttagc gacaacgttt atatcactgc cgacaagcaa
     3301 aagaacggta tcaaagcgaa ctttaagatc cggcacaata tcgaggacgg tggtgttcaa
     3361 ctggcggacc attatcaaca gaacacacct atcggcgacg gacctgtctt gttgccggat
     3421 aaccattact tgtcaactca atcgaagctt agtaaggatc cgaatgaaaa aagagatcac
     3481 atggttctgc tggagtttgt gaccgcggca gggataactt tgggtatgga cgagctgtat
     3541 aaataagctt gtcaagcaga tcgttcaaac atttggcaat aaagtttctt aagattgaat
     3601 cctgttgccg gtcttgcgat gattatcata taatttctgt tgaattacgt taagcatgta
     3661 ataattaaca tgtaatgcat gacgttattt atgagatggg tttttatgat tagagtcccg
     3721 caattataca tttaatacgc gatagaaaac aaaatatagc gcgcaaacta ggataaatta
     3781 tcgcgcgcgg tgtcatctat gttactagat cgacgctact attgtcttct gcacgaagtg
     3841 gtttaaacta tcagtgtttg acaggatata ttggcgggta aacctaagag aaaagagcgt
     3901 ttattagaat aatcggatat ttaaaagggc gtgaaaaggt ttatccgttc gtccatttgt
     3961 atgtgcatgc caaccacagg gttccccaga tcaggcgctg gctgctgaac ccccagccgg
     4021 aactgacccc acaaggccct agcgtttgca atgcaccagg tcatcattga cccaggcgtg
     4081 ttccaccagg ccgctgcctc gcaactcttc gcaggcttcg ccgacctgct cgcgccactt
     4141 cttcacgcgg gtggaatccg atccgcacat gaggcggaag gtttccagct tgagcgggta
     4201 cggctcccgg tgcgagctga aatagtcgaa catccgtcgg gccgtcggcg acagcttgcg
     4261 gtacttctcc catatgaatt tcgtgtagtg gtcgccagca aacagcacga cgatttcctc
     4321 gtcgatcagg acctggcaac gggacgtttt cttgccacgg tccaggacgc ggaagcggtg
     4381 cagcagcgac accgattcca ggtgcccaac gcggtcggac gtgaagccca tcgccgtcgc
     4441 ctgtaggcgc gacaggcatt cctcggcctt cgtgtaatac cggccattga tcgaccagcc
     4501 caggtcctgg caaagctcgt agaacgtgaa ggtgatcggc tcgccgatag gggtgcgctt
     4561 cgcgtactcc aacacctgct gccacaccag ttcgtcatcg tcggcccgca gctcgacgcc
     4621 ggtgtaggtg atcttcacgt ccttgttgac gtggaaaatg accttgtttt gcagcgcctc
     4681 gcgcgggatt ttcttgttgc gcgtggtgaa cagggcagag cgggccgtgt cgtttggcat
     4741 cgctcgcatc gtgtccggcc acggcgcaat atcgaacaag gaaagctgca tttccttgat
     4801 ctgctgcttc gtgtgtttca gcaacgcggc ctgcttggcc tcgctgacct gttttgccag
     4861 gtcctcgccg gcggtttttc gcttcttggt cgtcatagtt cctcgcgtgt cgatggtcat
     4921 cgacttcgcc aaacctgccg cctcctgttc aagacgacgc gaacgctcca cggcggccga
     4981 tggcgcgggc agggcagggg gagccagttg cacgctgtcg cgctcgatct tggccgtagc
     5041 ttgctggacc atcgagccga cggactggaa ggtttcgcgg ggcgcacgca tgacggtgcg
     5101 gcttgcgatg gtttcggcat cctcggcgga aaaccccgcg tcgatcagtt cttgcctgta
     5161 tgccttccgg tcaaacgtcc gattcattca ccctccttgc gggattgccc cgactcacgc
     5221 cggggcaatg tgcccttatt cctgatttga cccgcctggt gccttggtgt ccagataatc
     5281 caccttatcg gcaatgaagt cggtcccgta gaccgtctgg ccgtccttct cgtacttggt
     5341 attccgaatc ttgccctgca cgaataccag cgaccccttg cccaaatact tgccgtgggc
     5401 ctcggcctga gagccaaaac acttgatgcg gaagaagtcg gtgcgctcct gcttgtcgcc
     5461 ggcatcgttg cgccacatct aggatctgcc aggaaccgta aaaaggccgc gttgctggcg
     5521 tttttccata ggctccgccc ccctgacgag catcacaaaa atcgacgctc aagtcagagg
     5581 tggcgaaacc cgacaggact ataaagatac caggcgtttc cccctggaag ctccctcgtg
     5641 cgctctcctg ttccgaccct gccgcttacc ggatacctgt ccgcctttct cccttcggga
     5701 agcgtggcgc tttctcatag ctcacgctgt aggtatctca gttcggtgta ggtcgttcgc
     5761 tccaagctgg gctgtgtgca cgaacccccc gttcagcccg accgctgcgc cttatccggt
     5821 aactatcgtc ttgagtccaa cccggtaaga cacgacttat cgccactggc agcagccact
     5881 ggtaacagga ttagcagagc gaggtatgta ggcggtgcta cagagttctt gaagtggtgg
     5941 cctaactacg gctacactag aagaacagta tttggtatct gcgctctgct gaagccagtt
     6001 accttcggaa aaagagttgg tagctcttga tccggcaaac aaaccaccgc tggtagcggt
     6061 ggtttttttg tttgcaagca gcagattacg cgcagaaaaa aaggatctca agaagatcct
     6121 ttgatctttt ctacggggtc tgacgctcag tggaacgaaa actcacgtta agggattttg
     6181 gtcatgagat tatcaaaaag gatcttcacc tagatccttt taaattaaaa atgaagtttt
     6241 aaatcaatct aaagtatata tgagtaaact tggtctgaca gttaccaatg cttaatcagt
     6301 gaggcaccta tctcagcgat ctgtctattt cgttcatcca tagttgcctg actccccgtc
     6361 gtgtagataa ctacgatacg ggagggctta ccatctggcc ccagtgctgc aatgataccg
     6421 cgagaaccac gctcaccggc tccagattta tcagcaataa accagccagc cggaagggcc
     6481 gagcgcagaa gtggtcctgc aactttatcc gcctccatcc agtctattaa ttgttgccgg
     6541 gaagctagag taagtagttc gccagttaat agtttgcgca acgttgttgc cattgctaca
     6601 ggcatcgtgg tgtcacgctc gtcgtttggt atggcttcat tcagctccgg ttcccaacga
     6661 tcaaggcgag ttacatgatc ccccatgttg tgcaaaaaag cggttagctc cttcggtcct
     6721 ccgatcgttg tcagaagtaa gttggccgca gtgttatcac tcatggttat ggcagcactg
     6781 cataattctc ttactgtcat gccatccgta agatgctttt ctgtgactgg tgagtactca
     6841 accaagtcat tctgagaata gtgtatgcgg cgaccgagtt gctcttgccc ggcgtcaata
     6901 cgggataata ccgcgccaca tagcagaact ttaaaagtgc tcatcattgg aaaacgttct
     6961 tcggggcgaa aactctcaag gatcttaccg ctgttgagat ccagttcgat gtaacccact
     7021 cgtgcaccca actgatcttc agcatctttt actttcacca gcgtttctgg gtgagcaaaa
     7081 acaggaaggc aaaatgccgc aaaaaaggga ataagggcga cacggaaatg ttgaatactc
     7141 atactcttcc tttttcaata ttattgaagc atttatcaag gttattgtct catgagcgga
     7201 tacatatttg aatgtattta gaaaaataaa caaatagggg ttccgcgcac gaattggcca
     7261 gcgctgccat ttttggggtg aggccgttcg cggccgaggg gcgcagcccc tggggggatg
     7321 ggaggcccgc gttagcgggc cgggagggtt cgagaagggg gggcaccccc cttcggcgtg
     7381 cgcggtcacg cgcacagggc gcagccctgg ttaaaaacaa ggtttataaa tattggttta
     7441 aaagcaggtt aaaagacagg ttagcggtgg ccgaaaaacg ggcggaaacc cttgcaaatg
     7501 ctggattttc tgcctgtgga cagcccctca aatgtcaata ggtgcgcccc tcatctgtca
     7561 gcactctgcc cctcaagtgt caaggatcgc gcccctcatc tgtcagtagt cgcgcccctc
     7621 aagtgtcaat accgcagggc acttatcccc aggcttgtcc acatcatctg tgggaaactc
     7681 gcgtaaaatc aggcgttttc gccgatttgc gaggctggcc agctccacgt cgccggccga
     7741 aatcgagcct gcccctcatc tgtcaacgcc gcgccgggtg agtcggcccc tcaagtgtca
     7801 acgtccgccc ctcatctgtc agtgagggcc aagttttccg cgaggtatcc acaacgccgg
     7861 cggccgcggt gtctcgcaca cggcttcgac ggcgtttctg gcgcgtttgc agggccatag
     7921 acggccgcca gcccagcggc gagggcaacc agcccggtga gcgtcgcaaa ggagatcctg
     7981 atctgactga tgggctgcct gtatcgagtg gtgattttgt gccgagctgc cggtcgggga
     8041 gctgttggct ggctggtggc aggatatatt gtggtgtaaa caaattgacg cttagacaac
     8101 ttaataacac attgcggacg tttttaatgt actggggtgg atgcagtggg ccccac
//
