# Supplementary material for: Realisation of a key step in the evolution of C4 photosynthesis in rice by genome editing
Source: bioRxiv preprint, doi:10.1101/2024.05.21.595093, version 1 (2024-05-21)
Supplement: Supplemental File 5 [file 595093_file06.zip › Supplemental_File_5/Supplemental_File_5/C441067.gb]

LOCUS       C441067                 8177 bp    DNA     circular UNA 31-JAN-2022
DEFINITION  pICH47742 - pL0M-PU-pZmUbi-intron1-15455 - pFHOx146 C440016 -
            pFHOx140 C440010 - pICH41421_NOSt.
ACCESSION   urn.local...d6-eea86ii
VERSION     urn.local...d6-eea86ii
KEYWORDS    .
SOURCE      
  ORGANISM  .
FEATURES             Location/Qualifiers
     promoter        34..1016
                     /label="ZmUBI1 promoter"
     intron          1017..2030
                     /label="ZmUBI1 intron1"
     CDS             2032..2841
                     /created_by="Florian"
                     /note="Derived using Geneious Prime 2021.2.2 'Annotate
                     from Database' based on nucleotide similarity"
                     /Transferred_From="CA1 CDS 5_10"
                     /Transferred_Similarity="100.00%"
                     /Primary_Match="100.00%; Adjusted-Interval-0:0/0; <a
                     href=""urn:local:.:119-dmiy837"">CA1 CDS 5_10</a>"
                     /modified_by="Florian"
                     /label="ca1-FS1 CDS"
     CDS             2848..3567
                     /codon_start=1
                     /note="/modified_by=User"
                     /Transferred_Translation="MASKGEELFTGVVPILVELDGDVNGHKFSVSG
                     EGEGDATYGKLTLKFICTTGKLPVPWPTLVTTLSWGVQCFARYPDHMKQHDFFKSAMP
                     EGYVQERTIFFKDDGNYKTRAEVKFEGDTLVNRIELKGIDFKEDGNILGHKLEYNYFS
                     DNVYITADKQKNGIKANFKIRHNIEDGGVQLADHYQQNTPIGDGPVLLPDNHYLSTQS
                     KLSKDPNEKRDHMVLL EFVTAAGITLGMDELYKGG"
                     /locus_tag="mTurquoise2"
                     /ApEinfo_label="mTurquoise2"
                     /ApEinfo_fwdcolor="#e9d024"
                     /ApEinfo_revcolor="#e9d024"
                     /ApEinfo_graphicformat="arrow_data {{0 1 2 0 0 -1} {} 0}
                     width 5 offset 0"
                     /note="Derived using Geneious Prime 2021.2.2 'Annotate
                     from Database' based on nucleotide similarity"
                     /Transferred_From="mTurquoise2 C terminal tag"
                     /Transferred_Similarity="100.00%"
                     /Primary_Match="100.00%; Adjusted-Interval-0:0/0;
                     mTurquoise2 (<a
                     href=""urn:local:.:4c-dl9fvcu"">mTurquoise2 C terminal
                     tag</a>)"
                     /Alternative_Match="100.00%; Adjusted-Interval-0:0/0;
                     mTurquoise2 (<a href=""urn:local:.:ty-dnzatnd"">pICH47742
                     - pL0M-PU-pZmUbi-intron1-15455 - CA1 CDS WT - mTurquoise2
                     C terminal tag - pICH41421_NOSt</a>)"
                     /label="mTurquoise2"
     terminator      3572..3834
                     /vntifkey=43
                     /label="NOSt"
     Misc._feature   complement(3866..3993)
                     /label="RB"
     CDS             complement(6306..7163)
                     /label="AmpR"
     Misc._feature   8008..8155
                     /label="LB"
ORIGIN      
        1 tctgtgaaga caagcaagaa ttcaagcttg gagctgcagt gcagcgtgac ccggtcgtgc
       61 ccctctctag agataatgag cattgcatgt ctaagttata aaaaattacc acatattttt
      121 tttgtcacac ttgtttgaag tgcagtttat ctatctttat acatatattt aaactttact
      181 ctacgaataa tataatctat agtactacaa taatatcagt gttttagaga atcatataaa
      241 tgaacagtta gacatggtct aaaggacaat tgagtatttt gacaacagga ctctacagtt
      301 ttatcttttt agtgtgcatg tgttctcctt tttttttgca aatagcttca cctatataat
      361 acttcatcca ttttattagt acatccattt agggtttagg gttaatggtt tttatagact
      421 aattttttta gtacatctat tttattctat tttagcctct aaattaagaa aactaaaact
      481 ctattttagt ttttttattt aataatttag atataaaata gaataaaata aagtgactaa
      541 aaattaaaca aatacccttt aagaaattaa aaaaactaag gaaacatttt tcttgtttcg
      601 agtagataat gccagcctgt taaacgccgt cgacgagtct aacggacacc aaccagcgaa
      661 ccagcagcgt cgcgtcgggc caagcgaagc agacggcacg gcatctctgt cgctgcctct
      721 ggacccctct cgagagttcc gctccaccgt tggacttgct ccgctgtcgg catccagaaa
      781 ttgcgtggcg gagcggcaga cgtgagccgg cacggcaggc ggcctcctcc tcctctcacg
      841 gcaccggcag ctacggggga ttcctttccc accgctcctt cgctttccct tcctcgcccg
      901 ccgtaataaa tagacacccc ctccacaccc tctttcccca acctcgtgtt gttcggagcg
      961 cacacacaca caaccagatc tcccccaaat ccacccgtcg gcacctccgc ttcaaggtac
     1021 gccgctcgtc ctcccccccc ccccctctct accttctcta gatcggcgtt ccggtccatg
     1081 gttagggccc ggtagttcta cttctgttca tgtttgtgtt agatccgtgt ttgtgttaga
     1141 tccgtgctgc tagcgttcgt acacggatgc gacctgtacg tcagacacgt tctgattgct
     1201 aacttgccag tgtttctctt tggggaatcc tgggatggct ctagccgttc cgcagacggg
     1261 atcgatttca tgattttttt tgtttcgttg catagggttt ggtttgccct tttcctttat
     1321 ttcaatatat gccgtgcact tgtttgtcgg gtcatctttt catgcttttt tttgtcttgg
     1381 ttgtgatgat gtggtctggt tgggcggtcg ttctagatcg gagtagaatt aattctgttt
     1441 caaactacct ggtggattta ttaattttgg atctgtatgt gtgtgccata catattcata
     1501 gttacgaatt gaagatgatg gatggaaata tcgatctagg ataggtatac atgttgatgc
     1561 gggttttact gatgcatata cagagatgct ttttgttcgc ttggttgtga tgatgtggtg
     1621 tggttgggcg gtcgttcatt cgttctagat cggagtagaa tactgtttca aactacctgg
     1681 tgtatttatt aattttggaa ctgtatgtgt gtgtcataca tcttcatagt tacgagttta
     1741 agatggatgg aaatatcgat ctaggatagg tatacatgtt gatgtgggtt ttactgatgc
     1801 atatacatga tggcatatgc agcatctatt catatgctct aaccttgagt acctatctat
     1861 tataataaac aagtatgttt tataattatt ttgatcttga tatacttgga tgatggcata
     1921 tgcagcagct atatgtggat ttttttagcc ctgccttcat acgctattta tttgcttggt
     1981 actgtttctt ttgtcgatgc tcaccctgtt gtttggtgtt acttctgcag aatgtctacc
     2041 gctgctgctg ctgctgctaa acttgtttta cgtcactgtc accctgccct gcctcgccac
     2101 agccgccgtc agccccgttt acctatcacc gtcttattat tactccttct tcagcaacag
     2161 caacctcctg gtccacttcc tccaccccct caccctcagc accctcgttt acgtcgtcct
     2221 cgccgtcccc ctgcaatgga tgctgcagtc gaccgtctta aggatggctt cgctaagttt
     2281 aagactgaat tctatgataa aaagccagag ctttttgaac ccttaaaggc gggtcaggct
     2341 cctaagtaca tggttttttc ctgcgctgat tctcgtgttt gcccgagtgt tactatgggt
     2401 cttgaaccgg gtgaagcttt tactgttcgc aacatcgcta acatggttcc tgcctactgc
     2461 aagattaagc atgctggggt tggatctgcg attgaatatg ctgtttgcgc tttaaaagta
     2521 gagcttatcg tcgttatcgg acactcccgt tgtggtggta ttaaggctct tttatctctt
     2581 aaagatggtg cacccgactc cttccacttc gttgaggatt gggttcgtac gggattcccg
     2641 gcaaaaaaaa aggtccagac cgagcatgct tcacttcctt ttgacgatca gtgcgctatc
     2701 cttgagaagg aggccgtcaa ccagtccctt gaaaatttaa agacttaccc cttcgtgaag
     2761 gagggcattg ctaacggtac ccttaagctt gttggtggtc actatgattt cgtgtcgggt
     2821 aacttagacc tctgggaacc cggttcgatg gcgtccaaag gggaagagct gttcacgggc
     2881 gtcgtgccaa tactcgtgga gcttgatggg gatgtcaatg gacataagtt ctccgtgtct
     2941 ggggaaggag agggagatgc gacctatggt aagctgaccc ttaaatttat ctgcactacc
     3001 ggcaaactgc cggtcccctg gcccacgctg gttacaacac tgtcatgggg ggtgcagtgc
     3061 tttgcccggt atcccgatca catgaaacag cacgatttct tcaagagtgc tatgcctgaa
     3121 ggctacgtcc aagaaagaac catatttttc aaggatgatg ggaactataa aacacgcgcc
     3181 gaagtcaagt tcgagggcga caccctcgtt aatcgcatag aactcaaggg aatcgacttc
     3241 aaggaggacg ggaacatttt gggtcataag ttggagtaca actactttag cgacaacgtt
     3301 tatatcactg ccgacaagca aaagaacggt atcaaagcga actttaagat ccggcacaat
     3361 atcgaggacg gtggtgttca actggcggac cattatcaac agaacacacc tatcggcgac
     3421 ggacctgtct tgttgccgga taaccattac ttgtcaactc aatcgaagct tagtaaggat
     3481 ccgaatgaaa aaagagatca catggttctg ctggagtttg tgaccgcggc agggataact
     3541 ttgggtatgg acgagctgta taaataagct tgtcaagcag atcgttcaaa catttggcaa
     3601 taaagtttct taagattgaa tcctgttgcc ggtcttgcga tgattatcat ataatttctg
     3661 ttgaattacg ttaagcatgt aataattaac atgtaatgca tgacgttatt tatgagatgg
     3721 gtttttatga ttagagtccc gcaattatac atttaatacg cgatagaaaa caaaatatag
     3781 cgcgcaaact aggataaatt atcgcgcgcg gtgtcatcta tgttactaga tcgacgctac
     3841 tattgtcttc tgcacgaagt ggtttaaact atcagtgttt gacaggatat attggcgggt
     3901 aaacctaaga gaaaagagcg tttattagaa taatcggata tttaaaaggg cgtgaaaagg
     3961 tttatccgtt cgtccatttg tatgtgcatg ccaaccacag ggttccccag atcaggcgct
     4021 ggctgctgaa cccccagccg gaactgaccc cacaaggccc tagcgtttgc aatgcaccag
     4081 gtcatcattg acccaggcgt gttccaccag gccgctgcct cgcaactctt cgcaggcttc
     4141 gccgacctgc tcgcgccact tcttcacgcg ggtggaatcc gatccgcaca tgaggcggaa
     4201 ggtttccagc ttgagcgggt acggctcccg gtgcgagctg aaatagtcga acatccgtcg
     4261 ggccgtcggc gacagcttgc ggtacttctc ccatatgaat ttcgtgtagt ggtcgccagc
     4321 aaacagcacg acgatttcct cgtcgatcag gacctggcaa cgggacgttt tcttgccacg
     4381 gtccaggacg cggaagcggt gcagcagcga caccgattcc aggtgcccaa cgcggtcgga
     4441 cgtgaagccc atcgccgtcg cctgtaggcg cgacaggcat tcctcggcct tcgtgtaata
     4501 ccggccattg atcgaccagc ccaggtcctg gcaaagctcg tagaacgtga aggtgatcgg
     4561 ctcgccgata ggggtgcgct tcgcgtactc caacacctgc tgccacacca gttcgtcatc
     4621 gtcggcccgc agctcgacgc cggtgtaggt gatcttcacg tccttgttga cgtggaaaat
     4681 gaccttgttt tgcagcgcct cgcgcgggat tttcttgttg cgcgtggtga acagggcaga
     4741 gcgggccgtg tcgtttggca tcgctcgcat cgtgtccggc cacggcgcaa tatcgaacaa
     4801 ggaaagctgc atttccttga tctgctgctt cgtgtgtttc agcaacgcgg cctgcttggc
     4861 ctcgctgacc tgttttgcca ggtcctcgcc ggcggttttt cgcttcttgg tcgtcatagt
     4921 tcctcgcgtg tcgatggtca tcgacttcgc caaacctgcc gcctcctgtt caagacgacg
     4981 cgaacgctcc acggcggccg atggcgcggg cagggcaggg ggagccagtt gcacgctgtc
     5041 gcgctcgatc ttggccgtag cttgctggac catcgagccg acggactgga aggtttcgcg
     5101 gggcgcacgc atgacggtgc ggcttgcgat ggtttcggca tcctcggcgg aaaaccccgc
     5161 gtcgatcagt tcttgcctgt atgccttccg gtcaaacgtc cgattcattc accctccttg
     5221 cgggattgcc ccgactcacg ccggggcaat gtgcccttat tcctgatttg acccgcctgg
     5281 tgccttggtg tccagataat ccaccttatc ggcaatgaag tcggtcccgt agaccgtctg
     5341 gccgtccttc tcgtacttgg tattccgaat cttgccctgc acgaatacca gcgacccctt
     5401 gcccaaatac ttgccgtggg cctcggcctg agagccaaaa cacttgatgc ggaagaagtc
     5461 ggtgcgctcc tgcttgtcgc cggcatcgtt gcgccacatc taggatctgc caggaaccgt
     5521 aaaaaggccg cgttgctggc gtttttccat aggctccgcc cccctgacga gcatcacaaa
     5581 aatcgacgct caagtcagag gtggcgaaac ccgacaggac tataaagata ccaggcgttt
     5641 ccccctggaa gctccctcgt gcgctctcct gttccgaccc tgccgcttac cggatacctg
     5701 tccgcctttc tcccttcggg aagcgtggcg ctttctcata gctcacgctg taggtatctc
     5761 agttcggtgt aggtcgttcg ctccaagctg ggctgtgtgc acgaaccccc cgttcagccc
     5821 gaccgctgcg ccttatccgg taactatcgt cttgagtcca acccggtaag acacgactta
     5881 tcgccactgg cagcagccac tggtaacagg attagcagag cgaggtatgt aggcggtgct
     5941 acagagttct tgaagtggtg gcctaactac ggctacacta gaagaacagt atttggtatc
     6001 tgcgctctgc tgaagccagt taccttcgga aaaagagttg gtagctcttg atccggcaaa
     6061 caaaccaccg ctggtagcgg tggttttttt gtttgcaagc agcagattac gcgcagaaaa
     6121 aaaggatctc aagaagatcc tttgatcttt tctacggggt ctgacgctca gtggaacgaa
     6181 aactcacgtt aagggatttt ggtcatgaga ttatcaaaaa ggatcttcac ctagatcctt
     6241 ttaaattaaa aatgaagttt taaatcaatc taaagtatat atgagtaaac ttggtctgac
     6301 agttaccaat gcttaatcag tgaggcacct atctcagcga tctgtctatt tcgttcatcc
     6361 atagttgcct gactccccgt cgtgtagata actacgatac gggagggctt accatctggc
     6421 cccagtgctg caatgatacc gcgagaacca cgctcaccgg ctccagattt atcagcaata
     6481 aaccagccag ccggaagggc cgagcgcaga agtggtcctg caactttatc cgcctccatc
     6541 cagtctatta attgttgccg ggaagctaga gtaagtagtt cgccagttaa tagtttgcgc
     6601 aacgttgttg ccattgctac aggcatcgtg gtgtcacgct cgtcgtttgg tatggcttca
     6661 ttcagctccg gttcccaacg atcaaggcga gttacatgat cccccatgtt gtgcaaaaaa
     6721 gcggttagct ccttcggtcc tccgatcgtt gtcagaagta agttggccgc agtgttatca
     6781 ctcatggtta tggcagcact gcataattct cttactgtca tgccatccgt aagatgcttt
     6841 tctgtgactg gtgagtactc aaccaagtca ttctgagaat agtgtatgcg gcgaccgagt
     6901 tgctcttgcc cggcgtcaat acgggataat accgcgccac atagcagaac tttaaaagtg
     6961 ctcatcattg gaaaacgttc ttcggggcga aaactctcaa ggatcttacc gctgttgaga
     7021 tccagttcga tgtaacccac tcgtgcaccc aactgatctt cagcatcttt tactttcacc
     7081 agcgtttctg ggtgagcaaa aacaggaagg caaaatgccg caaaaaaggg aataagggcg
     7141 acacggaaat gttgaatact catactcttc ctttttcaat attattgaag catttatcaa
     7201 ggttattgtc tcatgagcgg atacatattt gaatgtattt agaaaaataa acaaataggg
     7261 gttccgcgca cgaattggcc agcgctgcca tttttggggt gaggccgttc gcggccgagg
     7321 ggcgcagccc ctggggggat gggaggcccg cgttagcggg ccgggagggt tcgagaaggg
     7381 ggggcacccc ccttcggcgt gcgcggtcac gcgcacaggg cgcagccctg gttaaaaaca
     7441 aggtttataa atattggttt aaaagcaggt taaaagacag gttagcggtg gccgaaaaac
     7501 gggcggaaac ccttgcaaat gctggatttt ctgcctgtgg acagcccctc aaatgtcaat
     7561 aggtgcgccc ctcatctgtc agcactctgc ccctcaagtg tcaaggatcg cgcccctcat
     7621 ctgtcagtag tcgcgcccct caagtgtcaa taccgcaggg cacttatccc caggcttgtc
     7681 cacatcatct gtgggaaact cgcgtaaaat caggcgtttt cgccgatttg cgaggctggc
     7741 cagctccacg tcgccggccg aaatcgagcc tgcccctcat ctgtcaacgc cgcgccgggt
     7801 gagtcggccc ctcaagtgtc aacgtccgcc cctcatctgt cagtgagggc caagttttcc
     7861 gcgaggtatc cacaacgccg gcggccgcgg tgtctcgcac acggcttcga cggcgtttct
     7921 ggcgcgtttg cagggccata gacggccgcc agcccagcgg cgagggcaac cagcccggtg
     7981 agcgtcgcaa aggagatcct gatctgactg atgggctgcc tgtatcgagt ggtgattttg
     8041 tgccgagctg ccggtcgggg agctgttggc tggctggtgg caggatatat tgtggtgtaa
     8101 acaaattgac gcttagacaa cttaataaca cattgcggac gtttttaatg tactggggtg
     8161 gatgcagtgg gccccac
//
