# Supplementary material for: Realisation of a key step in the evolution of C4 photosynthesis in rice by genome editing
Source: bioRxiv preprint, doi:10.1101/2024.05.21.595093, version 1 (2024-05-21)
Supplement: Supplemental File 5 [file 595093_file06.zip › Supplemental_File_5/Supplemental_File_5/C441068.gb]

LOCUS       C441068                 7982 bp    DNA     circular UNA 31-JAN-2022
DEFINITION  pICH47742 - pL0M-PU-pZmUbi-intron1-15455 - pFHOx147 C440017 -
            pFHOx140 C440010 - pICH41421_NOSt.
ACCESSION   urn.local...d7-eea86ii
VERSION     urn.local...d7-eea86ii
KEYWORDS    .
SOURCE      
  ORGANISM  .
FEATURES             Location/Qualifiers
     promoter        34..1016
                     /label="ZmUBI1 promoter"
     intron          1017..2030
                     /label="ZmUBI1 intron1"
     CDS             2032..2646
                     /created_by="Florian"
                     /note="Derived using Geneious Prime 2021.2.2 'Annotate
                     from Database' based on nucleotide similarity"
                     /Transferred_From="CA1 CDS without TP no STOP"
                     /Transferred_Similarity="100.00%"
                     /Primary_Match="100.00%; Adjusted-Interval-0:0/0;
                     OsKitaake01g256600.1 CDS without CTP (<a
                     href=""urn:local:.:1l3-dmuawf2"">CA1 CDS without TP no
                     STOP</a>)"
                     /modified_by="Florian"
                     /label="CA1 WT CDS without CTP"
     CDS             2653..3372
                     /codon_start=1
                     /note="/modified_by=User"
                     /Transferred_Translation="MASKGEELFTGVVPILVELDGDVNGHKFSVSG
                     EGEGDATYGKLTLKFICTTGKLPVPWPTLVTTLSWGVQCFARYPDHMKQHDFFKSAMP
                     EGYVQERTIFFKDDGNYKTRAEVKFEGDTLVNRIELKGIDFKEDGNILGHKLEYNYFS
                     DNVYITADKQKNGIKANFKIRHNIEDGGVQLADHYQQNTPIGDGPVLLPDNHYLSTQS
                     KLSKDPNEKRDHMVLL EFVTAAGITLGMDELYKGG"
                     /locus_tag="mTurquoise2"
                     /ApEinfo_label="mTurquoise2"
                     /ApEinfo_fwdcolor="#e9d024"
                     /ApEinfo_revcolor="#e9d024"
                     /ApEinfo_graphicformat="arrow_data {{0 1 2 0 0 -1} {} 0}
                     width 5 offset 0"
                     /note="Derived using Geneious Prime 2021.2.2 'Annotate
                     from Database' based on nucleotide similarity"
                     /Transferred_From="mTurquoise2 C terminal tag"
                     /Transferred_Similarity="100.00%"
                     /Primary_Match="100.00%; Adjusted-Interval-0:0/0;
                     mTurquoise2 (<a
                     href=""urn:local:.:4c-dl9fvcu"">mTurquoise2 C terminal
                     tag</a>)"
                     /Alternative_Match="100.00%; Adjusted-Interval-0:0/0;
                     mTurquoise2 (<a href=""urn:local:.:ty-dnzatnd"">pICH47742
                     - pL0M-PU-pZmUbi-intron1-15455 - CA1 CDS WT - mTurquoise2
                     C terminal tag - pICH41421_NOSt</a>)"
                     /label="mTurquoise2"
     terminator      3377..3639
                     /vntifkey=43
                     /label="NOSt"
     Misc._feature   complement(3671..3798)
                     /label="RB"
     CDS             complement(6111..6968)
                     /label="AmpR"
     Misc._feature   7813..7960
                     /label="LB"
ORIGIN      
        1 tctgtgaaga caagcaagaa ttcaagcttg gagctgcagt gcagcgtgac ccggtcgtgc
       61 ccctctctag agataatgag cattgcatgt ctaagttata aaaaattacc acatattttt
      121 tttgtcacac ttgtttgaag tgcagtttat ctatctttat acatatattt aaactttact
      181 ctacgaataa tataatctat agtactacaa taatatcagt gttttagaga atcatataaa
      241 tgaacagtta gacatggtct aaaggacaat tgagtatttt gacaacagga ctctacagtt
      301 ttatcttttt agtgtgcatg tgttctcctt tttttttgca aatagcttca cctatataat
      361 acttcatcca ttttattagt acatccattt agggtttagg gttaatggtt tttatagact
      421 aattttttta gtacatctat tttattctat tttagcctct aaattaagaa aactaaaact
      481 ctattttagt ttttttattt aataatttag atataaaata gaataaaata aagtgactaa
      541 aaattaaaca aatacccttt aagaaattaa aaaaactaag gaaacatttt tcttgtttcg
      601 agtagataat gccagcctgt taaacgccgt cgacgagtct aacggacacc aaccagcgaa
      661 ccagcagcgt cgcgtcgggc caagcgaagc agacggcacg gcatctctgt cgctgcctct
      721 ggacccctct cgagagttcc gctccaccgt tggacttgct ccgctgtcgg catccagaaa
      781 ttgcgtggcg gagcggcaga cgtgagccgg cacggcaggc ggcctcctcc tcctctcacg
      841 gcaccggcag ctacggggga ttcctttccc accgctcctt cgctttccct tcctcgcccg
      901 ccgtaataaa tagacacccc ctccacaccc tctttcccca acctcgtgtt gttcggagcg
      961 cacacacaca caaccagatc tcccccaaat ccacccgtcg gcacctccgc ttcaaggtac
     1021 gccgctcgtc ctcccccccc ccccctctct accttctcta gatcggcgtt ccggtccatg
     1081 gttagggccc ggtagttcta cttctgttca tgtttgtgtt agatccgtgt ttgtgttaga
     1141 tccgtgctgc tagcgttcgt acacggatgc gacctgtacg tcagacacgt tctgattgct
     1201 aacttgccag tgtttctctt tggggaatcc tgggatggct ctagccgttc cgcagacggg
     1261 atcgatttca tgattttttt tgtttcgttg catagggttt ggtttgccct tttcctttat
     1321 ttcaatatat gccgtgcact tgtttgtcgg gtcatctttt catgcttttt tttgtcttgg
     1381 ttgtgatgat gtggtctggt tgggcggtcg ttctagatcg gagtagaatt aattctgttt
     1441 caaactacct ggtggattta ttaattttgg atctgtatgt gtgtgccata catattcata
     1501 gttacgaatt gaagatgatg gatggaaata tcgatctagg ataggtatac atgttgatgc
     1561 gggttttact gatgcatata cagagatgct ttttgttcgc ttggttgtga tgatgtggtg
     1621 tggttgggcg gtcgttcatt cgttctagat cggagtagaa tactgtttca aactacctgg
     1681 tgtatttatt aattttggaa ctgtatgtgt gtgtcataca tcttcatagt tacgagttta
     1741 agatggatgg aaatatcgat ctaggatagg tatacatgtt gatgtgggtt ttactgatgc
     1801 atatacatga tggcatatgc agcatctatt catatgctct aaccttgagt acctatctat
     1861 tataataaac aagtatgttt tataattatt ttgatcttga tatacttgga tgatggcata
     1921 tgcagcagct atatgtggat ttttttagcc ctgccttcat acgctattta tttgcttggt
     1981 actgtttctt ttgtcgatgc tcaccctgtt gtttggtgtt acttctgcag aatggcggct
     2041 atggatgctg ctgttgatcg tcttaaggat ggctttgcta agttcaagac cgaattctac
     2101 gacaagaaac ctgaactttt tgagccgtta aaggcgggtc aagctcctaa atatatggtt
     2161 ttttcctgcg ccgactcgcg tgtttgccct tctgttacta tgggtttaga acccggtgaa
     2221 gctttcaccg tccgtaacat cgcgaacatg gttcccgctt actgtaagat taagcacgcc
     2281 ggtgtcggta gcgctatcga atatgcagtg tgcgctctta aggtggagct tattgttgtt
     2341 atcggtcact ctcgctgtgg tggtatcaag gccctcctgt ctttaaaaga cggtgctcct
     2401 gactccttcc attttgttga agattgggtt cgtaccgggt tccccgctaa gaagaaggtt
     2461 cagactgagc acgcttcttt accttttgat gaccagtgcg caattcttga aaaagaggcg
     2521 gtaaaccagt cacttgagaa tttaaaaact tatccattcg tcaaggaggg aattgctaac
     2581 ggaaccctta agcttgttgg cggtcactat gatttcgtct ccggtaacct tgatttatgg
     2641 gagcctggtt cgatggcgtc caaaggggaa gagctgttca cgggcgtcgt gccaatactc
     2701 gtggagcttg atggggatgt caatggacat aagttctccg tgtctgggga aggagaggga
     2761 gatgcgacct atggtaagct gacccttaaa tttatctgca ctaccggcaa actgccggtc
     2821 ccctggccca cgctggttac aacactgtca tggggggtgc agtgctttgc ccggtatccc
     2881 gatcacatga aacagcacga tttcttcaag agtgctatgc ctgaaggcta cgtccaagaa
     2941 agaaccatat ttttcaagga tgatgggaac tataaaacac gcgccgaagt caagttcgag
     3001 ggcgacaccc tcgttaatcg catagaactc aagggaatcg acttcaagga ggacgggaac
     3061 attttgggtc ataagttgga gtacaactac tttagcgaca acgtttatat cactgccgac
     3121 aagcaaaaga acggtatcaa agcgaacttt aagatccggc acaatatcga ggacggtggt
     3181 gttcaactgg cggaccatta tcaacagaac acacctatcg gcgacggacc tgtcttgttg
     3241 ccggataacc attacttgtc aactcaatcg aagcttagta aggatccgaa tgaaaaaaga
     3301 gatcacatgg ttctgctgga gtttgtgacc gcggcaggga taactttggg tatggacgag
     3361 ctgtataaat aagcttgtca agcagatcgt tcaaacattt ggcaataaag tttcttaaga
     3421 ttgaatcctg ttgccggtct tgcgatgatt atcatataat ttctgttgaa ttacgttaag
     3481 catgtaataa ttaacatgta atgcatgacg ttatttatga gatgggtttt tatgattaga
     3541 gtcccgcaat tatacattta atacgcgata gaaaacaaaa tatagcgcgc aaactaggat
     3601 aaattatcgc gcgcggtgtc atctatgtta ctagatcgac gctactattg tcttctgcac
     3661 gaagtggttt aaactatcag tgtttgacag gatatattgg cgggtaaacc taagagaaaa
     3721 gagcgtttat tagaataatc ggatatttaa aagggcgtga aaaggtttat ccgttcgtcc
     3781 atttgtatgt gcatgccaac cacagggttc cccagatcag gcgctggctg ctgaaccccc
     3841 agccggaact gaccccacaa ggccctagcg tttgcaatgc accaggtcat cattgaccca
     3901 ggcgtgttcc accaggccgc tgcctcgcaa ctcttcgcag gcttcgccga cctgctcgcg
     3961 ccacttcttc acgcgggtgg aatccgatcc gcacatgagg cggaaggttt ccagcttgag
     4021 cgggtacggc tcccggtgcg agctgaaata gtcgaacatc cgtcgggccg tcggcgacag
     4081 cttgcggtac ttctcccata tgaatttcgt gtagtggtcg ccagcaaaca gcacgacgat
     4141 ttcctcgtcg atcaggacct ggcaacggga cgttttcttg ccacggtcca ggacgcggaa
     4201 gcggtgcagc agcgacaccg attccaggtg cccaacgcgg tcggacgtga agcccatcgc
     4261 cgtcgcctgt aggcgcgaca ggcattcctc ggccttcgtg taataccggc cattgatcga
     4321 ccagcccagg tcctggcaaa gctcgtagaa cgtgaaggtg atcggctcgc cgataggggt
     4381 gcgcttcgcg tactccaaca cctgctgcca caccagttcg tcatcgtcgg cccgcagctc
     4441 gacgccggtg taggtgatct tcacgtcctt gttgacgtgg aaaatgacct tgttttgcag
     4501 cgcctcgcgc gggattttct tgttgcgcgt ggtgaacagg gcagagcggg ccgtgtcgtt
     4561 tggcatcgct cgcatcgtgt ccggccacgg cgcaatatcg aacaaggaaa gctgcatttc
     4621 cttgatctgc tgcttcgtgt gtttcagcaa cgcggcctgc ttggcctcgc tgacctgttt
     4681 tgccaggtcc tcgccggcgg tttttcgctt cttggtcgtc atagttcctc gcgtgtcgat
     4741 ggtcatcgac ttcgccaaac ctgccgcctc ctgttcaaga cgacgcgaac gctccacggc
     4801 ggccgatggc gcgggcaggg cagggggagc cagttgcacg ctgtcgcgct cgatcttggc
     4861 cgtagcttgc tggaccatcg agccgacgga ctggaaggtt tcgcggggcg cacgcatgac
     4921 ggtgcggctt gcgatggttt cggcatcctc ggcggaaaac cccgcgtcga tcagttcttg
     4981 cctgtatgcc ttccggtcaa acgtccgatt cattcaccct ccttgcggga ttgccccgac
     5041 tcacgccggg gcaatgtgcc cttattcctg atttgacccg cctggtgcct tggtgtccag
     5101 ataatccacc ttatcggcaa tgaagtcggt cccgtagacc gtctggccgt ccttctcgta
     5161 cttggtattc cgaatcttgc cctgcacgaa taccagcgac cccttgccca aatacttgcc
     5221 gtgggcctcg gcctgagagc caaaacactt gatgcggaag aagtcggtgc gctcctgctt
     5281 gtcgccggca tcgttgcgcc acatctagga tctgccagga accgtaaaaa ggccgcgttg
     5341 ctggcgtttt tccataggct ccgcccccct gacgagcatc acaaaaatcg acgctcaagt
     5401 cagaggtggc gaaacccgac aggactataa agataccagg cgtttccccc tggaagctcc
     5461 ctcgtgcgct ctcctgttcc gaccctgccg cttaccggat acctgtccgc ctttctccct
     5521 tcgggaagcg tggcgctttc tcatagctca cgctgtaggt atctcagttc ggtgtaggtc
     5581 gttcgctcca agctgggctg tgtgcacgaa ccccccgttc agcccgaccg ctgcgcctta
     5641 tccggtaact atcgtcttga gtccaacccg gtaagacacg acttatcgcc actggcagca
     5701 gccactggta acaggattag cagagcgagg tatgtaggcg gtgctacaga gttcttgaag
     5761 tggtggccta actacggcta cactagaaga acagtatttg gtatctgcgc tctgctgaag
     5821 ccagttacct tcggaaaaag agttggtagc tcttgatccg gcaaacaaac caccgctggt
     5881 agcggtggtt tttttgtttg caagcagcag attacgcgca gaaaaaaagg atctcaagaa
     5941 gatcctttga tcttttctac ggggtctgac gctcagtgga acgaaaactc acgttaaggg
     6001 attttggtca tgagattatc aaaaaggatc ttcacctaga tccttttaaa ttaaaaatga
     6061 agttttaaat caatctaaag tatatatgag taaacttggt ctgacagtta ccaatgctta
     6121 atcagtgagg cacctatctc agcgatctgt ctatttcgtt catccatagt tgcctgactc
     6181 cccgtcgtgt agataactac gatacgggag ggcttaccat ctggccccag tgctgcaatg
     6241 ataccgcgag aaccacgctc accggctcca gatttatcag caataaacca gccagccgga
     6301 agggccgagc gcagaagtgg tcctgcaact ttatccgcct ccatccagtc tattaattgt
     6361 tgccgggaag ctagagtaag tagttcgcca gttaatagtt tgcgcaacgt tgttgccatt
     6421 gctacaggca tcgtggtgtc acgctcgtcg tttggtatgg cttcattcag ctccggttcc
     6481 caacgatcaa ggcgagttac atgatccccc atgttgtgca aaaaagcggt tagctccttc
     6541 ggtcctccga tcgttgtcag aagtaagttg gccgcagtgt tatcactcat ggttatggca
     6601 gcactgcata attctcttac tgtcatgcca tccgtaagat gcttttctgt gactggtgag
     6661 tactcaacca agtcattctg agaatagtgt atgcggcgac cgagttgctc ttgcccggcg
     6721 tcaatacggg ataataccgc gccacatagc agaactttaa aagtgctcat cattggaaaa
     6781 cgttcttcgg ggcgaaaact ctcaaggatc ttaccgctgt tgagatccag ttcgatgtaa
     6841 cccactcgtg cacccaactg atcttcagca tcttttactt tcaccagcgt ttctgggtga
     6901 gcaaaaacag gaaggcaaaa tgccgcaaaa aagggaataa gggcgacacg gaaatgttga
     6961 atactcatac tcttcctttt tcaatattat tgaagcattt atcaaggtta ttgtctcatg
     7021 agcggataca tatttgaatg tatttagaaa aataaacaaa taggggttcc gcgcacgaat
     7081 tggccagcgc tgccattttt ggggtgaggc cgttcgcggc cgaggggcgc agcccctggg
     7141 gggatgggag gcccgcgtta gcgggccggg agggttcgag aagggggggc accccccttc
     7201 ggcgtgcgcg gtcacgcgca cagggcgcag ccctggttaa aaacaaggtt tataaatatt
     7261 ggtttaaaag caggttaaaa gacaggttag cggtggccga aaaacgggcg gaaacccttg
     7321 caaatgctgg attttctgcc tgtggacagc ccctcaaatg tcaataggtg cgcccctcat
     7381 ctgtcagcac tctgcccctc aagtgtcaag gatcgcgccc ctcatctgtc agtagtcgcg
     7441 cccctcaagt gtcaataccg cagggcactt atccccaggc ttgtccacat catctgtggg
     7501 aaactcgcgt aaaatcaggc gttttcgccg atttgcgagg ctggccagct ccacgtcgcc
     7561 ggccgaaatc gagcctgccc ctcatctgtc aacgccgcgc cgggtgagtc ggcccctcaa
     7621 gtgtcaacgt ccgcccctca tctgtcagtg agggccaagt tttccgcgag gtatccacaa
     7681 cgccggcggc cgcggtgtct cgcacacggc ttcgacggcg tttctggcgc gtttgcaggg
     7741 ccatagacgg ccgccagccc agcggcgagg gcaaccagcc cggtgagcgt cgcaaaggag
     7801 atcctgatct gactgatggg ctgcctgtat cgagtggtga ttttgtgccg agctgccggt
     7861 cggggagctg ttggctggct ggtggcagga tatattgtgg tgtaaacaaa ttgacgctta
     7921 gacaacttaa taacacattg cggacgtttt taatgtactg gggtggatgc agtgggcccc
     7981 ac
//
