# Supplementary material for: Realisation of a key step in the evolution of C4 photosynthesis in rice by genome editing
Source: bioRxiv preprint, doi:10.1101/2024.05.21.595093, version 1 (2024-05-21)
Supplement: Supplemental File 5 [file 595093_file06.zip › Supplemental_File_5/Supplemental_File_5/C441069.gb]

LOCUS       C441069                 8177 bp    DNA     circular UNA 31-JAN-2022
DEFINITION  pICH47742 - pL0M-PU-pZmUbi-intron1-15455 - CA1 CDS 4_9 Allele 1 -
            mTurquoise2 C terminal tag - pICH41421_NOSt.
ACCESSION   urn.local...d8-eea86ii
VERSION     urn.local...d8-eea86ii
KEYWORDS    .
SOURCE      
  ORGANISM  .
FEATURES             Location/Qualifiers
     promoter        34..1016
                     /label="ZmUBI1 promoter"
     intron          1017..2030
                     /label="ZmUBI1 intron1"
     CDS             2032..2841
                     /created_by="Florian"
                     /modified_by="Florian"
                     /label="ca1-FS4 CDS"
     CDS             2848..3567
                     /codon_start=1
                     /note="/modified_by=User"
                     /translation="MASKGEELFTGVVPILVELDGDVNGHKFSVSGEGEGDATYGKLT
                     LKFICTTGKLPVPWPTLVTTLSWGVQCFARYPDHMKQHDFFKSAMPEGYVQERTIFFK
                     DDGNYKTRAEVKFEGDTLVNRIELKGIDFKEDGNILGHKLEYNYFSDNVYITADKQKN
                     GIKANFKIRHNIEDGGVQLADHYQQNTPIGDGPVLLPDNHYLSTQSKLSKDPNEKRDH
                     MVLL EFVTAAGITLGMDELYKGG"
                     /locus_tag="mTurquoise2"
                     /ApEinfo_label="mTurquoise2"
                     /ApEinfo_fwdcolor="#e9d024"
                     /ApEinfo_revcolor="#e9d024"
                     /ApEinfo_graphicformat="arrow_data {{0 1 2 0 0 -1} {} 0}
                     width 5 offset 0"
                     /label="mTurquoise2"
     terminator      3572..3834
                     /vntifkey=43
                     /label="NOSt"
     Misc._feature   complement(3866..3993)
                     /label="RB"
     CDS             complement(6306..7163)
                     /label="AmpR"
     Misc._feature   8008..8155
                     /label="LB"
ORIGIN      
        1 tctgtgaaga caagcaagaa ttcaagcttg gagctgcagt gcagcgtgac ccggtcgtgc
       61 ccctctctag agataatgag cattgcatgt ctaagttata aaaaattacc acatattttt
      121 tttgtcacac ttgtttgaag tgcagtttat ctatctttat acatatattt aaactttact
      181 ctacgaataa tataatctat agtactacaa taatatcagt gttttagaga atcatataaa
      241 tgaacagtta gacatggtct aaaggacaat tgagtatttt gacaacagga ctctacagtt
      301 ttatcttttt agtgtgcatg tgttctcctt tttttttgca aatagcttca cctatataat
      361 acttcatcca ttttattagt acatccattt agggtttagg gttaatggtt tttatagact
      421 aattttttta gtacatctat tttattctat tttagcctct aaattaagaa aactaaaact
      481 ctattttagt ttttttattt aataatttag atataaaata gaataaaata aagtgactaa
      541 aaattaaaca aatacccttt aagaaattaa aaaaactaag gaaacatttt tcttgtttcg
      601 agtagataat gccagcctgt taaacgccgt cgacgagtct aacggacacc aaccagcgaa
      661 ccagcagcgt cgcgtcgggc caagcgaagc agacggcacg gcatctctgt cgctgcctct
      721 ggacccctct cgagagttcc gctccaccgt tggacttgct ccgctgtcgg catccagaaa
      781 ttgcgtggcg gagcggcaga cgtgagccgg cacggcaggc ggcctcctcc tcctctcacg
      841 gcaccggcag ctacggggga ttcctttccc accgctcctt cgctttccct tcctcgcccg
      901 ccgtaataaa tagacacccc ctccacaccc tctttcccca acctcgtgtt gttcggagcg
      961 cacacacaca caaccagatc tcccccaaat ccacccgtcg gcacctccgc ttcaaggtac
     1021 gccgctcgtc ctcccccccc ccccctctct accttctcta gatcggcgtt ccggtccatg
     1081 gttagggccc ggtagttcta cttctgttca tgtttgtgtt agatccgtgt ttgtgttaga
     1141 tccgtgctgc tagcgttcgt acacggatgc gacctgtacg tcagacacgt tctgattgct
     1201 aacttgccag tgtttctctt tggggaatcc tgggatggct ctagccgttc cgcagacggg
     1261 atcgatttca tgattttttt tgtttcgttg catagggttt ggtttgccct tttcctttat
     1321 ttcaatatat gccgtgcact tgtttgtcgg gtcatctttt catgcttttt tttgtcttgg
     1381 ttgtgatgat gtggtctggt tgggcggtcg ttctagatcg gagtagaatt aattctgttt
     1441 caaactacct ggtggattta ttaattttgg atctgtatgt gtgtgccata catattcata
     1501 gttacgaatt gaagatgatg gatggaaata tcgatctagg ataggtatac atgttgatgc
     1561 gggttttact gatgcatata cagagatgct ttttgttcgc ttggttgtga tgatgtggtg
     1621 tggttgggcg gtcgttcatt cgttctagat cggagtagaa tactgtttca aactacctgg
     1681 tgtatttatt aattttggaa ctgtatgtgt gtgtcataca tcttcatagt tacgagttta
     1741 agatggatgg aaatatcgat ctaggatagg tatacatgtt gatgtgggtt ttactgatgc
     1801 atatacatga tggcatatgc agcatctatt catatgctct aaccttgagt acctatctat
     1861 tataataaac aagtatgttt tataattatt ttgatcttga tatacttgga tgatggcata
     1921 tgcagcagct atatgtggat ttttttagcc ctgccttcat acgctattta tttgcttggt
     1981 actgtttctt ttgtcgatgc tcaccctgtt gtttggtgtt acttctgcag aatgtctact
     2041 gctgcagctt tacctcgcgc cggtgcttct cccctttccc cccgtgctcc agctcctcaa
     2101 tcttcccctg cttcccctcc tcaccaccgc cctccccctc ccccccctcc cacagctgct
     2161 accagtcgtc ccccaagcgc ccctgcttcc tctgccaccc ctccttcctc tccaccgcct
     2221 tctcctcctt ctgctatgga tgctgctgtt gatcgtttaa aggacggttt cgctaagttc
     2281 aagaccgagt tctatgataa gaagcctgag ttatttgagc ctcttaaagc tggacaggca
     2341 ccaaagtaca tggtcttttc gtgcgctgat tcccgtgtgt gcccttcagt tactatgggg
     2401 ttagagcctg gtgaggcatt cactgttcgt aacattgcta atatggtccc tgcatattgc
     2461 aagatcaaac acgctggcgt tggttcggcg attgagtacg cggtttgtgc tctgaaggtc
     2521 gaacttatcg ttgttatcgg ccactcccgt tgcggtggta ttaaggcgct tctttctctt
     2581 aaggacggtg ctcctgattc ttttcatttc gttgaagatt gggtacgtac cggatttcct
     2641 gcaaagaaga aggtccagac ggaacatgct tccttaccct ttgatgacca gtgtgctatc
     2701 cttgaaaaag aggccgtgaa ccagtctctc gaaaacctta aaacttatcc tttcgttaag
     2761 gaaggtattg ctaacggtac ccttaaatta gttggtggtc actacgactt tgtctccgga
     2821 aaccttgatt tatgggagcc cggttcgatg gcgtccaaag gggaagagct gttcacgggc
     2881 gtcgtgccaa tactcgtgga gcttgatggg gatgtcaatg gacataagtt ctccgtgtct
     2941 ggggaaggag agggagatgc gacctatggt aagctgaccc ttaaatttat ctgcactacc
     3001 ggcaaactgc cggtcccctg gcccacgctg gttacaacac tgtcatgggg ggtgcagtgc
     3061 tttgcccggt atcccgatca catgaaacag cacgatttct tcaagagtgc tatgcctgaa
     3121 ggctacgtcc aagaaagaac catatttttc aaggatgatg ggaactataa aacacgcgcc
     3181 gaagtcaagt tcgagggcga caccctcgtt aatcgcatag aactcaaggg aatcgacttc
     3241 aaggaggacg ggaacatttt gggtcataag ttggagtaca actactttag cgacaacgtt
     3301 tatatcactg ccgacaagca aaagaacggt atcaaagcga actttaagat ccggcacaat
     3361 atcgaggacg gtggtgttca actggcggac cattatcaac agaacacacc tatcggcgac
     3421 ggacctgtct tgttgccgga taaccattac ttgtcaactc aatcgaagct tagtaaggat
     3481 ccgaatgaaa aaagagatca catggttctg ctggagtttg tgaccgcggc agggataact
     3541 ttgggtatgg acgagctgta taaataagct tgtcaagcag atcgttcaaa catttggcaa
     3601 taaagtttct taagattgaa tcctgttgcc ggtcttgcga tgattatcat ataatttctg
     3661 ttgaattacg ttaagcatgt aataattaac atgtaatgca tgacgttatt tatgagatgg
     3721 gtttttatga ttagagtccc gcaattatac atttaatacg cgatagaaaa caaaatatag
     3781 cgcgcaaact aggataaatt atcgcgcgcg gtgtcatcta tgttactaga tcgacgctac
     3841 tattgtcttc tgcacgaagt ggtttaaact atcagtgttt gacaggatat attggcgggt
     3901 aaacctaaga gaaaagagcg tttattagaa taatcggata tttaaaaggg cgtgaaaagg
     3961 tttatccgtt cgtccatttg tatgtgcatg ccaaccacag ggttccccag atcaggcgct
     4021 ggctgctgaa cccccagccg gaactgaccc cacaaggccc tagcgtttgc aatgcaccag
     4081 gtcatcattg acccaggcgt gttccaccag gccgctgcct cgcaactctt cgcaggcttc
     4141 gccgacctgc tcgcgccact tcttcacgcg ggtggaatcc gatccgcaca tgaggcggaa
     4201 ggtttccagc ttgagcgggt acggctcccg gtgcgagctg aaatagtcga acatccgtcg
     4261 ggccgtcggc gacagcttgc ggtacttctc ccatatgaat ttcgtgtagt ggtcgccagc
     4321 aaacagcacg acgatttcct cgtcgatcag gacctggcaa cgggacgttt tcttgccacg
     4381 gtccaggacg cggaagcggt gcagcagcga caccgattcc aggtgcccaa cgcggtcgga
     4441 cgtgaagccc atcgccgtcg cctgtaggcg cgacaggcat tcctcggcct tcgtgtaata
     4501 ccggccattg atcgaccagc ccaggtcctg gcaaagctcg tagaacgtga aggtgatcgg
     4561 ctcgccgata ggggtgcgct tcgcgtactc caacacctgc tgccacacca gttcgtcatc
     4621 gtcggcccgc agctcgacgc cggtgtaggt gatcttcacg tccttgttga cgtggaaaat
     4681 gaccttgttt tgcagcgcct cgcgcgggat tttcttgttg cgcgtggtga acagggcaga
     4741 gcgggccgtg tcgtttggca tcgctcgcat cgtgtccggc cacggcgcaa tatcgaacaa
     4801 ggaaagctgc atttccttga tctgctgctt cgtgtgtttc agcaacgcgg cctgcttggc
     4861 ctcgctgacc tgttttgcca ggtcctcgcc ggcggttttt cgcttcttgg tcgtcatagt
     4921 tcctcgcgtg tcgatggtca tcgacttcgc caaacctgcc gcctcctgtt caagacgacg
     4981 cgaacgctcc acggcggccg atggcgcggg cagggcaggg ggagccagtt gcacgctgtc
     5041 gcgctcgatc ttggccgtag cttgctggac catcgagccg acggactgga aggtttcgcg
     5101 gggcgcacgc atgacggtgc ggcttgcgat ggtttcggca tcctcggcgg aaaaccccgc
     5161 gtcgatcagt tcttgcctgt atgccttccg gtcaaacgtc cgattcattc accctccttg
     5221 cgggattgcc ccgactcacg ccggggcaat gtgcccttat tcctgatttg acccgcctgg
     5281 tgccttggtg tccagataat ccaccttatc ggcaatgaag tcggtcccgt agaccgtctg
     5341 gccgtccttc tcgtacttgg tattccgaat cttgccctgc acgaatacca gcgacccctt
     5401 gcccaaatac ttgccgtggg cctcggcctg agagccaaaa cacttgatgc ggaagaagtc
     5461 ggtgcgctcc tgcttgtcgc cggcatcgtt gcgccacatc taggatctgc caggaaccgt
     5521 aaaaaggccg cgttgctggc gtttttccat aggctccgcc cccctgacga gcatcacaaa
     5581 aatcgacgct caagtcagag gtggcgaaac ccgacaggac tataaagata ccaggcgttt
     5641 ccccctggaa gctccctcgt gcgctctcct gttccgaccc tgccgcttac cggatacctg
     5701 tccgcctttc tcccttcggg aagcgtggcg ctttctcata gctcacgctg taggtatctc
     5761 agttcggtgt aggtcgttcg ctccaagctg ggctgtgtgc acgaaccccc cgttcagccc
     5821 gaccgctgcg ccttatccgg taactatcgt cttgagtcca acccggtaag acacgactta
     5881 tcgccactgg cagcagccac tggtaacagg attagcagag cgaggtatgt aggcggtgct
     5941 acagagttct tgaagtggtg gcctaactac ggctacacta gaagaacagt atttggtatc
     6001 tgcgctctgc tgaagccagt taccttcgga aaaagagttg gtagctcttg atccggcaaa
     6061 caaaccaccg ctggtagcgg tggttttttt gtttgcaagc agcagattac gcgcagaaaa
     6121 aaaggatctc aagaagatcc tttgatcttt tctacggggt ctgacgctca gtggaacgaa
     6181 aactcacgtt aagggatttt ggtcatgaga ttatcaaaaa ggatcttcac ctagatcctt
     6241 ttaaattaaa aatgaagttt taaatcaatc taaagtatat atgagtaaac ttggtctgac
     6301 agttaccaat gcttaatcag tgaggcacct atctcagcga tctgtctatt tcgttcatcc
     6361 atagttgcct gactccccgt cgtgtagata actacgatac gggagggctt accatctggc
     6421 cccagtgctg caatgatacc gcgagaacca cgctcaccgg ctccagattt atcagcaata
     6481 aaccagccag ccggaagggc cgagcgcaga agtggtcctg caactttatc cgcctccatc
     6541 cagtctatta attgttgccg ggaagctaga gtaagtagtt cgccagttaa tagtttgcgc
     6601 aacgttgttg ccattgctac aggcatcgtg gtgtcacgct cgtcgtttgg tatggcttca
     6661 ttcagctccg gttcccaacg atcaaggcga gttacatgat cccccatgtt gtgcaaaaaa
     6721 gcggttagct ccttcggtcc tccgatcgtt gtcagaagta agttggccgc agtgttatca
     6781 ctcatggtta tggcagcact gcataattct cttactgtca tgccatccgt aagatgcttt
     6841 tctgtgactg gtgagtactc aaccaagtca ttctgagaat agtgtatgcg gcgaccgagt
     6901 tgctcttgcc cggcgtcaat acgggataat accgcgccac atagcagaac tttaaaagtg
     6961 ctcatcattg gaaaacgttc ttcggggcga aaactctcaa ggatcttacc gctgttgaga
     7021 tccagttcga tgtaacccac tcgtgcaccc aactgatctt cagcatcttt tactttcacc
     7081 agcgtttctg ggtgagcaaa aacaggaagg caaaatgccg caaaaaaggg aataagggcg
     7141 acacggaaat gttgaatact catactcttc ctttttcaat attattgaag catttatcaa
     7201 ggttattgtc tcatgagcgg atacatattt gaatgtattt agaaaaataa acaaataggg
     7261 gttccgcgca cgaattggcc agcgctgcca tttttggggt gaggccgttc gcggccgagg
     7321 ggcgcagccc ctggggggat gggaggcccg cgttagcggg ccgggagggt tcgagaaggg
     7381 ggggcacccc ccttcggcgt gcgcggtcac gcgcacaggg cgcagccctg gttaaaaaca
     7441 aggtttataa atattggttt aaaagcaggt taaaagacag gttagcggtg gccgaaaaac
     7501 gggcggaaac ccttgcaaat gctggatttt ctgcctgtgg acagcccctc aaatgtcaat
     7561 aggtgcgccc ctcatctgtc agcactctgc ccctcaagtg tcaaggatcg cgcccctcat
     7621 ctgtcagtag tcgcgcccct caagtgtcaa taccgcaggg cacttatccc caggcttgtc
     7681 cacatcatct gtgggaaact cgcgtaaaat caggcgtttt cgccgatttg cgaggctggc
     7741 cagctccacg tcgccggccg aaatcgagcc tgcccctcat ctgtcaacgc cgcgccgggt
     7801 gagtcggccc ctcaagtgtc aacgtccgcc cctcatctgt cagtgagggc caagttttcc
     7861 gcgaggtatc cacaacgccg gcggccgcgg tgtctcgcac acggcttcga cggcgtttct
     7921 ggcgcgtttg cagggccata gacggccgcc agcccagcgg cgagggcaac cagcccggtg
     7981 agcgtcgcaa aggagatcct gatctgactg atgggctgcc tgtatcgagt ggtgattttg
     8041 tgccgagctg ccggtcgggg agctgttggc tggctggtgg caggatatat tgtggtgtaa
     8101 acaaattgac gcttagacaa cttaataaca cattgcggac gtttttaatg tactggggtg
     8161 gatgcagtgg gccccac
//
