# Supplementary material for: Realisation of a key step in the evolution of C4 photosynthesis in rice by genome editing
Source: bioRxiv preprint, doi:10.1101/2024.05.21.595093, version 1 (2024-05-21)
Supplement: Supplemental File 5 [file 595093_file06.zip › Supplemental_File_5/Supplemental_File_5/C441070.gb]

LOCUS       C441070                 7361 bp    DNA     circular UNA 31-JAN-2022
DEFINITION  pICH47742 - pL0M-PU-pZmUbi-intron1-15455 - pFHOx140 C440010 PCR
            Product - pICH41421_NOSt.
ACCESSION   urn.local...d9-eea86ii
VERSION     urn.local...d9-eea86ii
KEYWORDS    .
SOURCE      
  ORGANISM  .
FEATURES             Location/Qualifiers
     promoter        34..1016
                     /label="ZmUBI1 promoter"
     intron          1017..2030
                     /label="ZmUBI1 intron1"
     CDS             2032..2751
                     /codon_start=1
                     /note="/modified_by=User"
                     /Transferred_Translation="MASKGEELFTGVVPILVELDGDVNGHKFSVSG
                     EGEGDATYGKLTLKFICTTGKLPVPWPTLVTTLSWGVQCFARYPDHMKQHDFFKSAMP
                     EGYVQERTIFFKDDGNYKTRAEVKFEGDTLVNRIELKGIDFKEDGNILGHKLEYNYFS
                     DNVYITADKQKNGIKANFKIRHNIEDGGVQLADHYQQNTPIGDGPVLLPDNHYLSTQS
                     KLSKDPNEKRDHMVLL EFVTAAGITLGMDELYKGG"
                     /locus_tag="mTurquoise2"
                     /ApEinfo_label="mTurquoise2"
                     /ApEinfo_fwdcolor="#e9d024"
                     /ApEinfo_revcolor="#e9d024"
                     /ApEinfo_graphicformat="arrow_data {{0 1 2 0 0 -1} {} 0}
                     width 5 offset 0"
                     /note="Derived using Geneious Prime 2021.2.2 'Annotate
                     from Database' based on nucleotide similarity"
                     /Transferred_From="mTurquoise2 C terminal tag"
                     /Transferred_Similarity="100.00%"
                     /Primary_Match="100.00%; Adjusted-Interval-0:0/0;
                     mTurquoise2 (<a
                     href=""urn:local:.:4c-dl9fvcu"">mTurquoise2 C terminal
                     tag</a>)"
                     /Alternative_Match="100.00%; Adjusted-Interval-0:0/0;
                     mTurquoise2 (<a href=""urn:local:.:ty-dnzatnd"">pICH47742
                     - pL0M-PU-pZmUbi-intron1-15455 - CA1 CDS WT - mTurquoise2
                     C terminal tag - pICH41421_NOSt</a>)"
                     /label="mTurquoise2"
     terminator      2756..3018
                     /vntifkey=43
                     /label="NOSt"
     Misc._feature   complement(3050..3177)
                     /label="RB"
     CDS             complement(5490..6347)
                     /label="AmpR"
     Misc._feature   7192..7339
                     /label="LB"
ORIGIN      
        1 tctgtgaaga caagcaagaa ttcaagcttg gagctgcagt gcagcgtgac ccggtcgtgc
       61 ccctctctag agataatgag cattgcatgt ctaagttata aaaaattacc acatattttt
      121 tttgtcacac ttgtttgaag tgcagtttat ctatctttat acatatattt aaactttact
      181 ctacgaataa tataatctat agtactacaa taatatcagt gttttagaga atcatataaa
      241 tgaacagtta gacatggtct aaaggacaat tgagtatttt gacaacagga ctctacagtt
      301 ttatcttttt agtgtgcatg tgttctcctt tttttttgca aatagcttca cctatataat
      361 acttcatcca ttttattagt acatccattt agggtttagg gttaatggtt tttatagact
      421 aattttttta gtacatctat tttattctat tttagcctct aaattaagaa aactaaaact
      481 ctattttagt ttttttattt aataatttag atataaaata gaataaaata aagtgactaa
      541 aaattaaaca aatacccttt aagaaattaa aaaaactaag gaaacatttt tcttgtttcg
      601 agtagataat gccagcctgt taaacgccgt cgacgagtct aacggacacc aaccagcgaa
      661 ccagcagcgt cgcgtcgggc caagcgaagc agacggcacg gcatctctgt cgctgcctct
      721 ggacccctct cgagagttcc gctccaccgt tggacttgct ccgctgtcgg catccagaaa
      781 ttgcgtggcg gagcggcaga cgtgagccgg cacggcaggc ggcctcctcc tcctctcacg
      841 gcaccggcag ctacggggga ttcctttccc accgctcctt cgctttccct tcctcgcccg
      901 ccgtaataaa tagacacccc ctccacaccc tctttcccca acctcgtgtt gttcggagcg
      961 cacacacaca caaccagatc tcccccaaat ccacccgtcg gcacctccgc ttcaaggtac
     1021 gccgctcgtc ctcccccccc ccccctctct accttctcta gatcggcgtt ccggtccatg
     1081 gttagggccc ggtagttcta cttctgttca tgtttgtgtt agatccgtgt ttgtgttaga
     1141 tccgtgctgc tagcgttcgt acacggatgc gacctgtacg tcagacacgt tctgattgct
     1201 aacttgccag tgtttctctt tggggaatcc tgggatggct ctagccgttc cgcagacggg
     1261 atcgatttca tgattttttt tgtttcgttg catagggttt ggtttgccct tttcctttat
     1321 ttcaatatat gccgtgcact tgtttgtcgg gtcatctttt catgcttttt tttgtcttgg
     1381 ttgtgatgat gtggtctggt tgggcggtcg ttctagatcg gagtagaatt aattctgttt
     1441 caaactacct ggtggattta ttaattttgg atctgtatgt gtgtgccata catattcata
     1501 gttacgaatt gaagatgatg gatggaaata tcgatctagg ataggtatac atgttgatgc
     1561 gggttttact gatgcatata cagagatgct ttttgttcgc ttggttgtga tgatgtggtg
     1621 tggttgggcg gtcgttcatt cgttctagat cggagtagaa tactgtttca aactacctgg
     1681 tgtatttatt aattttggaa ctgtatgtgt gtgtcataca tcttcatagt tacgagttta
     1741 agatggatgg aaatatcgat ctaggatagg tatacatgtt gatgtgggtt ttactgatgc
     1801 atatacatga tggcatatgc agcatctatt catatgctct aaccttgagt acctatctat
     1861 tataataaac aagtatgttt tataattatt ttgatcttga tatacttgga tgatggcata
     1921 tgcagcagct atatgtggat ttttttagcc ctgccttcat acgctattta tttgcttggt
     1981 actgtttctt ttgtcgatgc tcaccctgtt gtttggtgtt acttctgcag aatggcgtcc
     2041 aaaggggaag agctgttcac gggcgtcgtg ccaatactcg tggagcttga tggggatgtc
     2101 aatggacata agttctccgt gtctggggaa ggagagggag atgcgaccta tggtaagctg
     2161 acccttaaat ttatctgcac taccggcaaa ctgccggtcc cctggcccac gctggttaca
     2221 acactgtcat ggggggtgca gtgctttgcc cggtatcccg atcacatgaa acagcacgat
     2281 ttcttcaaga gtgctatgcc tgaaggctac gtccaagaaa gaaccatatt tttcaaggat
     2341 gatgggaact ataaaacacg cgccgaagtc aagttcgagg gcgacaccct cgttaatcgc
     2401 atagaactca agggaatcga cttcaaggag gacgggaaca ttttgggtca taagttggag
     2461 tacaactact ttagcgacaa cgtttatatc actgccgaca agcaaaagaa cggtatcaaa
     2521 gcgaacttta agatccggca caatatcgag gacggtggtg ttcaactggc ggaccattat
     2581 caacagaaca cacctatcgg cgacggacct gtcttgttgc cggataacca ttacttgtca
     2641 actcaatcga agcttagtaa ggatccgaat gaaaaaagag atcacatggt tctgctggag
     2701 tttgtgaccg cggcagggat aactttgggt atggacgagc tgtataaata agcttgtcaa
     2761 gcagatcgtt caaacatttg gcaataaagt ttcttaagat tgaatcctgt tgccggtctt
     2821 gcgatgatta tcatataatt tctgttgaat tacgttaagc atgtaataat taacatgtaa
     2881 tgcatgacgt tatttatgag atgggttttt atgattagag tcccgcaatt atacatttaa
     2941 tacgcgatag aaaacaaaat atagcgcgca aactaggata aattatcgcg cgcggtgtca
     3001 tctatgttac tagatcgacg ctactattgt cttctgcacg aagtggttta aactatcagt
     3061 gtttgacagg atatattggc gggtaaacct aagagaaaag agcgtttatt agaataatcg
     3121 gatatttaaa agggcgtgaa aaggtttatc cgttcgtcca tttgtatgtg catgccaacc
     3181 acagggttcc ccagatcagg cgctggctgc tgaaccccca gccggaactg accccacaag
     3241 gccctagcgt ttgcaatgca ccaggtcatc attgacccag gcgtgttcca ccaggccgct
     3301 gcctcgcaac tcttcgcagg cttcgccgac ctgctcgcgc cacttcttca cgcgggtgga
     3361 atccgatccg cacatgaggc ggaaggtttc cagcttgagc gggtacggct cccggtgcga
     3421 gctgaaatag tcgaacatcc gtcgggccgt cggcgacagc ttgcggtact tctcccatat
     3481 gaatttcgtg tagtggtcgc cagcaaacag cacgacgatt tcctcgtcga tcaggacctg
     3541 gcaacgggac gttttcttgc cacggtccag gacgcggaag cggtgcagca gcgacaccga
     3601 ttccaggtgc ccaacgcggt cggacgtgaa gcccatcgcc gtcgcctgta ggcgcgacag
     3661 gcattcctcg gccttcgtgt aataccggcc attgatcgac cagcccaggt cctggcaaag
     3721 ctcgtagaac gtgaaggtga tcggctcgcc gataggggtg cgcttcgcgt actccaacac
     3781 ctgctgccac accagttcgt catcgtcggc ccgcagctcg acgccggtgt aggtgatctt
     3841 cacgtccttg ttgacgtgga aaatgacctt gttttgcagc gcctcgcgcg ggattttctt
     3901 gttgcgcgtg gtgaacaggg cagagcgggc cgtgtcgttt ggcatcgctc gcatcgtgtc
     3961 cggccacggc gcaatatcga acaaggaaag ctgcatttcc ttgatctgct gcttcgtgtg
     4021 tttcagcaac gcggcctgct tggcctcgct gacctgtttt gccaggtcct cgccggcggt
     4081 ttttcgcttc ttggtcgtca tagttcctcg cgtgtcgatg gtcatcgact tcgccaaacc
     4141 tgccgcctcc tgttcaagac gacgcgaacg ctccacggcg gccgatggcg cgggcagggc
     4201 agggggagcc agttgcacgc tgtcgcgctc gatcttggcc gtagcttgct ggaccatcga
     4261 gccgacggac tggaaggttt cgcggggcgc acgcatgacg gtgcggcttg cgatggtttc
     4321 ggcatcctcg gcggaaaacc ccgcgtcgat cagttcttgc ctgtatgcct tccggtcaaa
     4381 cgtccgattc attcaccctc cttgcgggat tgccccgact cacgccgggg caatgtgccc
     4441 ttattcctga tttgacccgc ctggtgcctt ggtgtccaga taatccacct tatcggcaat
     4501 gaagtcggtc ccgtagaccg tctggccgtc cttctcgtac ttggtattcc gaatcttgcc
     4561 ctgcacgaat accagcgacc ccttgcccaa atacttgccg tgggcctcgg cctgagagcc
     4621 aaaacacttg atgcggaaga agtcggtgcg ctcctgcttg tcgccggcat cgttgcgcca
     4681 catctaggat ctgccaggaa ccgtaaaaag gccgcgttgc tggcgttttt ccataggctc
     4741 cgcccccctg acgagcatca caaaaatcga cgctcaagtc agaggtggcg aaacccgaca
     4801 ggactataaa gataccaggc gtttccccct ggaagctccc tcgtgcgctc tcctgttccg
     4861 accctgccgc ttaccggata cctgtccgcc tttctccctt cgggaagcgt ggcgctttct
     4921 catagctcac gctgtaggta tctcagttcg gtgtaggtcg ttcgctccaa gctgggctgt
     4981 gtgcacgaac cccccgttca gcccgaccgc tgcgccttat ccggtaacta tcgtcttgag
     5041 tccaacccgg taagacacga cttatcgcca ctggcagcag ccactggtaa caggattagc
     5101 agagcgaggt atgtaggcgg tgctacagag ttcttgaagt ggtggcctaa ctacggctac
     5161 actagaagaa cagtatttgg tatctgcgct ctgctgaagc cagttacctt cggaaaaaga
     5221 gttggtagct cttgatccgg caaacaaacc accgctggta gcggtggttt ttttgtttgc
     5281 aagcagcaga ttacgcgcag aaaaaaagga tctcaagaag atcctttgat cttttctacg
     5341 gggtctgacg ctcagtggaa cgaaaactca cgttaaggga ttttggtcat gagattatca
     5401 aaaaggatct tcacctagat ccttttaaat taaaaatgaa gttttaaatc aatctaaagt
     5461 atatatgagt aaacttggtc tgacagttac caatgcttaa tcagtgaggc acctatctca
     5521 gcgatctgtc tatttcgttc atccatagtt gcctgactcc ccgtcgtgta gataactacg
     5581 atacgggagg gcttaccatc tggccccagt gctgcaatga taccgcgaga accacgctca
     5641 ccggctccag atttatcagc aataaaccag ccagccggaa gggccgagcg cagaagtggt
     5701 cctgcaactt tatccgcctc catccagtct attaattgtt gccgggaagc tagagtaagt
     5761 agttcgccag ttaatagttt gcgcaacgtt gttgccattg ctacaggcat cgtggtgtca
     5821 cgctcgtcgt ttggtatggc ttcattcagc tccggttccc aacgatcaag gcgagttaca
     5881 tgatccccca tgttgtgcaa aaaagcggtt agctccttcg gtcctccgat cgttgtcaga
     5941 agtaagttgg ccgcagtgtt atcactcatg gttatggcag cactgcataa ttctcttact
     6001 gtcatgccat ccgtaagatg cttttctgtg actggtgagt actcaaccaa gtcattctga
     6061 gaatagtgta tgcggcgacc gagttgctct tgcccggcgt caatacggga taataccgcg
     6121 ccacatagca gaactttaaa agtgctcatc attggaaaac gttcttcggg gcgaaaactc
     6181 tcaaggatct taccgctgtt gagatccagt tcgatgtaac ccactcgtgc acccaactga
     6241 tcttcagcat cttttacttt caccagcgtt tctgggtgag caaaaacagg aaggcaaaat
     6301 gccgcaaaaa agggaataag ggcgacacgg aaatgttgaa tactcatact cttccttttt
     6361 caatattatt gaagcattta tcaaggttat tgtctcatga gcggatacat atttgaatgt
     6421 atttagaaaa ataaacaaat aggggttccg cgcacgaatt ggccagcgct gccatttttg
     6481 gggtgaggcc gttcgcggcc gaggggcgca gcccctgggg ggatgggagg cccgcgttag
     6541 cgggccggga gggttcgaga agggggggca ccccccttcg gcgtgcgcgg tcacgcgcac
     6601 agggcgcagc cctggttaaa aacaaggttt ataaatattg gtttaaaagc aggttaaaag
     6661 acaggttagc ggtggccgaa aaacgggcgg aaacccttgc aaatgctgga ttttctgcct
     6721 gtggacagcc cctcaaatgt caataggtgc gcccctcatc tgtcagcact ctgcccctca
     6781 agtgtcaagg atcgcgcccc tcatctgtca gtagtcgcgc ccctcaagtg tcaataccgc
     6841 agggcactta tccccaggct tgtccacatc atctgtggga aactcgcgta aaatcaggcg
     6901 ttttcgccga tttgcgaggc tggccagctc cacgtcgccg gccgaaatcg agcctgcccc
     6961 tcatctgtca acgccgcgcc gggtgagtcg gcccctcaag tgtcaacgtc cgcccctcat
     7021 ctgtcagtga gggccaagtt ttccgcgagg tatccacaac gccggcggcc gcggtgtctc
     7081 gcacacggct tcgacggcgt ttctggcgcg tttgcagggc catagacggc cgccagccca
     7141 gcggcgaggg caaccagccc ggtgagcgtc gcaaaggaga tcctgatctg actgatgggc
     7201 tgcctgtatc gagtggtgat tttgtgccga gctgccggtc ggggagctgt tggctggctg
     7261 gtggcaggat atattgtggt gtaaacaaat tgacgcttag acaacttaat aacacattgc
     7321 ggacgttttt aatgtactgg ggtggatgca gtgggcccca c
//
