# Supplementary material for: Realisation of a key step in the evolution of C4 photosynthesis in rice by genome editing
Source: bioRxiv preprint, doi:10.1101/2024.05.21.595093, version 1 (2024-05-21)
Supplement: Supplemental File 5 [file 595093_file06.zip › Supplemental_File_5/Supplemental_File_5/C442001.gb]

LOCUS       C442001                15156 bp    DNA     circular UNA 10-FEB-2022
DEFINITION  pICSL4723 - pL1M-R1-pOsAct1-HYG-tNOS-17100 (reversed) - pFH66 -
            pFHOx2 C441001 - pICH41766.
ACCESSION   urn.local...d1-eea86ii
VERSION     urn.local...d1-eea86ii
KEYWORDS    .
SOURCE      
  ORGANISM  .
FEATURES             Location/Qualifiers
     terminator      complement(31..293)
                     /vntifkey=43
                     /ApEinfo_fwdcolor="pink"
                     /ApEinfo_revcolor="pink"
                     /ApEinfo_graphicformat="arrow_data {{0 1 2 0 0 -1} {} 0}"
                     /modified_by="Florian"
                     /label="NOSt"
     CDS             join(complement(1175..1513),complement(298..984))
                     /created_by="Florian"
                     /label="HPTII"
     promoter        complement(1515..2912)
                     /vntifkey=29
                     /ApEinfo_fwdcolor="pink"
                     /ApEinfo_revcolor="pink"
                     /ApEinfo_graphicformat="arrow_data {{0 1 2 0 0 -1} {} 0}"
                     /label="OsACT1 promoter"
     promoter        2937..3831
                     /modified_by="hahnf"
                     /label="UBIQUITIN upstream Promoter region (Zea mays)"
     5'_UTR          3832..3913
                     /modified_by="hahnf"
                     /label="UBIQUITIN Untranslated Exon 1 /5' UTR (Zea mays)"
     5'_UTR          3832
                     /label="Start of transcription"
     misc._feature   3912..3915
                     /label="donor splice"
     intron          3914..4923
                     /modified_by="hahnf"
                     /label="UBIQUITIN intron (Zea mays)"
     misc._feature   4921..4924
                     /label="acceptor splice"
     5'_UTR          4924..4925
                     /modified_by="hahnf"
                     /label="UBIQUITIN Untranslated Exon 2/5' UTR (Zea mays)"
     CDS             4926..9233
                     /created_by="User"
                     /modified_by="Florian"
                     /label="SpCAS9"
     Misc._Feature   4926..4928
                     /label="native start of translation"
     sig_peptide     4932..4952
                     /created_by="User"
                     /modified_by="hahnf"
                     /label="SV40 NLS"
     motif           4965..5030
                     /created_by="User"
                     /modified_by="hahnf"
                     /label="3xFLAG"
     sig_peptide     9183..9233
                     /created_by="User"
                     /modified_by="hahnf"
                     /label="H2B-NLS"
     terminator      9241..9503
                     /vntifkey=43
                     /modified_by="hahnf"
                     /label="NOSt"
     promoter        9528..9907
                     /created_by="hahnf"
                     /label="OsU3p"
     tRNA            9908..9984
                     /created_by="hahnf"
                     /Transferred_From="pFH26, pFH27, pFH28"
                     /Transferred_Similarity="100.00%"
                     /modified_by="hahnf"
                     /label="tRNA Glycine"
     misc_RNA        9985..10004
                     /created_by="Florian"
                     /modified_by="Florian"
                     /label="CA1 target 1"
     Misc._feature   10005..10090
                     /created_by="Florian"
                     /label="sgRNA backbone (improved)"
     tRNA            10091..10167
                     /created_by="hahnf"
                     /label="tRNA Glycine"
     misc_RNA        10168..10187
                     /created_by="Florian"
                     /modified_by="Florian"
                     /label="CA1 target 3"
     Misc._feature   10188..10273
                     /created_by="Florian"
                     /label="sgRNA backbone (improved)"
     terminator      10274..10285
                     /created_by="hahnf"
                     /modified_by="hahnf"
                     /label="Poly-T terminator"
     misc_feature    complement(10331..10456)
                     /note="RB"
                     /note="color: #a6acb3; direction: LEFT"
                     /ApEinfo_fwdcolor="pink"
                     /ApEinfo_revcolor="pink"
                     /ApEinfo_graphicformat="arrow_data {{0 1 2 0 0 -1} {} 0}"
                     /label="RB"
     CDS             13385..14176
                     /codon_start=1
                     /note="NPTII"
                     /note="color: #993366"
                     /translation="MAKMRISPELKKLIEKYRCVKDTEGMSPAKVYKLVGENENLYLK
                     MTDSRYKGTTYDVEREKDMMLWLEGKLPVPKVLHFERHDGWSNLLMSEADGVLCSEEY
                     EDEQSPEKIIELYAECIRLFHSIDISDCPYTNSLDSRLAELDYLLNNDLADVDCENWE
                     EDTPFKDPRELYDFLKTEKPEEELVFSHGDLGDSNIFVKDGKVSGFIDLGRSGRADKW
                     YDIA FCVRSLREDIGEEQYVELFFDLLGIKPDWEKIKYYILLDELF"
                     /ApEinfo_fwdcolor="pink"
                     /ApEinfo_revcolor="pink"
                     /ApEinfo_graphicformat="arrow_data {{0 1 2 0 0 -1} {} 0}"
                     /label="NPTII"
     misc_feature    14154..14176
                     /ApEinfo_fwdcolor="cyan"
                     /ApEinfo_revcolor="green"
                     /ApEinfo_graphicformat="arrow_data {{0 1 2 0 0 -1} {} 0}"
                     /label="New Feature"
     misc_feature    14339..14953
                     /note="rep - pMB1"
                     /note="color: #a6acb3"
                     /ApEinfo_fwdcolor="pink"
                     /ApEinfo_revcolor="pink"
                     /ApEinfo_graphicformat="arrow_data {{0 1 2 0 0 -1} {} 0}"
                     /label="rep - pMB1"
     misc_feature    14938
                     /note="ORI"
                     /note="RNaseH cleavage point"
                     /note="color: #a6acb3; direction: LEFT"
                     /ApEinfo_fwdcolor="pink"
                     /ApEinfo_revcolor="pink"
                     /ApEinfo_graphicformat="arrow_data {{0 1 2 0 0 -1} {} 0}"
                     /label="ORI"
     misc_feature    complement(15005..15155)
                     /note="LB"
                     /note="color: #a6acb3; direction: LEFT"
                     /ApEinfo_fwdcolor="pink"
                     /ApEinfo_revcolor="pink"
                     /ApEinfo_graphicformat="arrow_data {{0 1 2 0 0 -1} {} 0}"
                     /label="LB"
ORIGIN      
        1 gaacactctg tgccgaattc ggatccagcg tcgatctagt aacatagatg acaccgcgcg
       61 cgataattta tcctagtttg cgcgctatat tttgttttct atcgcgtatt aaatgtataa
      121 ttgcgggact ctaatcataa aaacccatct cataaataac gtcatgcatt acatgttaat
      181 tattacatgc ttaacgtaat tcaacagaaa ttatatgata atcatcgcaa gaccggcaac
      241 aggattcaat cttaagaaac tttattgcca aatgtttgaa cgatctgctt gacaagccta
      301 ttcctttgcc ctcggacgag tgctggggcg tcggtttcca ctatcggcga gtacttctac
      361 acagccatcg gtccagacgg ccgcgcttct gcgggcgatt tgtgtacgcc cgacagtccc
      421 ggctccggat cggacgattg cgtcgcatcg accctgcgcc caagctgcat catcgaaatt
      481 gccgtcaacc aagctctgat agagttggtc aagaccaatg cggagcatat acgcccggag
      541 ccgcggcgat cctgcaagct ccggatgcct ccgctcgaag tagcgcgtct gctgctccat
      601 acaagccaac cacggcctcc agaagaagat gttggcgacc tcgtattggg aatccccgaa
      661 catcgcctcg ctccagtcaa tgaccgctgt tatgcggcca ttgtccgtca ggacattgtt
      721 ggagccgaaa tccgcgtgca cgagatgccg gacttcgggg cagtcctcgg cccaaagcat
      781 cagctcatcg agagcctgcg cgacggacgc actgacggtg tcgtccatca cagtttgcca
      841 gtgatacaca tggggatcag caatcgcgca tatgaaatca cgccatgtag tgtattgacc
      901 gattccttgc ggtccgaatg ggccgaaccc gctcgtctgg ctaagatcgg ccgcagcgat
      961 cgcatccatg gcctccgcga ccggctgcag ttatcatcat catcatagac acacgaaata
     1021 aagtaatcag attatcagtt aaagctatgt aatatttaca ccataaccaa tcaattaaaa
     1081 aatagatcag tttaaagaaa gatcaaagct caaaaaaata aaaagagaaa agggtcctaa
     1141 ccaagaaaat gaaggagaaa aactagaaat ttacctgcag aacagcgggc agttcggttt
     1201 caggcaggtc ttgcaacgtg acaccctggg cacggcggga gatgcaatag gtcaggctct
     1261 cgctgaattc cccaatgtca agcacttccg gaatcgggag cgcggccgat gcaaagtgcc
     1321 gataaacata acgatctttg tagaaaccat cggcgcagct atttacccgc aggacatatc
     1381 cacgccctcc tacatcgaag ctgaaagcac gagattcttc gccctccgag agctgcatca
     1441 ggtcggacac gctgtcgaac ttttcgatca gaaacttctc gacagacgtc gcggtgagtt
     1501 caggcttttt cattcttcta cctacaaaaa agctccgcac gaggctgcat ttgtcacaaa
     1561 tcatgaaaag aaaaactacc gatgaacaat gctgagggat tcaaattcta cccacaaaaa
     1621 gaagaaagaa agatctagca catctaagcc tgacgaagca gcagaaatat ataaaaatat
     1681 aaaccatagt gcccttttcc cctcttcctg atcttgttta gcatggcgga aattttaaac
     1741 cccccatcat ctcccccaac aacggcggat cgcagatcta catccgagag ccccattccc
     1801 cgcgagatcc gggccggatc cacgccggcg agagccccag ccgcgagatc ccgcccctcc
     1861 cgcgcaccga tctgggcgcg cacgaagccg cctctcgccc acccaaacta ccaaggccaa
     1921 agatcgacac cgacacggaa aaaaaaaacg gagaaagaaa gaggagaggg gcggggtggt
     1981 taccggcgcg gcggcggcgg agggggaggg gggaggagct cgtcgtccgg cagcgagggg
     2041 ggaggaggtg gaggtggtgg tggtggtggt ggtagggttg gggggatggg aggagagggg
     2101 ggggtatgta tatagtggcg atggggggcg tttctttgga agcggaggga gggccggcct
     2161 cgtcgctggc tcgcgatcct cctcgcgttt ccggccccca cgacccggac ccacctgctg
     2221 ttttttcttt ttcttttttt tctttctttt tttttttttg gctgcgagtc gtgcggtgcg
     2281 tgcggacaac tcacggtgat agtggggggg tgtggagact attgtccagt tggctggact
     2341 ggggtgggtt gggttgggtt gggttgggct gggcttgcta tggatcgtgg atagcacttt
     2401 gggctttagg aactttaggg gttgtttttg taaatgtttt gagtctaagt ttatctttta
     2461 tttttactag aaaaaatacc catgcgctgc aacgggggaa agctatttta atcttattat
     2521 tgttcattgt gagaattcgc ctgaatatat atttttctca aaaattatgt caaattagca
     2581 tataggtttt tttaaagata tttcttatac aaatccctct gtatttacaa aagcaaacga
     2641 acttaaaacc cgactcaaat acagatatgc atttccaaaa gcgaataaac ttaaaaacca
     2701 attcatacaa aaatgacgta tcaaagtacc gacaaaaaca tcctcaattt ttataatagt
     2761 agaaaagagt aaatttcact ttgggccacc ttttattacc gatattttac tttataccac
     2821 cttttaactg atgttttcac ttttgaccag gtaatcttac ctttgtttta ttttggacta
     2881 tcccgactct cttctcaagc atatgaatga ccctccgcaa gaattcaagc ttggaggtgc
     2941 agcgtgaccc ggtcgtgccc ctctctagag ataatgagca ttgcatgtct aagttataaa
     3001 aaattaccac atattttttt tgtcacactt gtttgaagtg cagtttatct atctttatac
     3061 atatatttaa actttactct acgaataata taatctatag tactacaata atatcagtgt
     3121 tttagagaat catataaatg aacagttaga catggtctaa aggacaattg agtattttga
     3181 caacaggact ctacagtttt atctttttag tgtgcatgtg ttctcctttt tttttgcaaa
     3241 tagcttcacc tatataatac ttcatccatt ttattagtac atccatttag ggtttagggt
     3301 taatggtttt tatagactaa tttttttagt acatctattt tattctattt tagcctctaa
     3361 attaagaaaa ctaaaactct attttagttt ttttatttaa taatttagat ataaaataga
     3421 ataaaataaa gtgactaaaa attaaacaaa taccctttaa gaaattaaaa aaactaagga
     3481 aacatttttc ttgtttcgag tagataatgc cagcctgtta aacgccgtcg acgagtctaa
     3541 cggacaccaa ccagcgaacc agcagcgtcg cgtcgggcca agcgaagcag acggcacggc
     3601 atctctgtcg ctgcctctgg acccctctcg agagttccgc tccaccgttg gacttgctcc
     3661 gctgtcggca tccagaaatt gcgtggcgga gcggcagacg tgagccggca cggcaggcgg
     3721 cctcctcctc ctctcacggc acggcagcta cgggggattc ctttcccacc gctccttcgc
     3781 tttcccttcc tcgcccgccg taataaatag acaccccctc cacaccctct ttccccaacc
     3841 tcgtgttgtt cggagcgcac acacacacaa ccagatctcc cccaaatcca cccgtcggca
     3901 cctccgcttc aaggtacgcc gctcgtcctc cccccccccc cctctctacc ttctctagat
     3961 cggcgttccg gtccatggtt agggcccggt agttctactt ctgttcatgt ttgtgttaga
     4021 tccgtgtttg tgttagatcc gtgctgctag cgttcgtaca cggatgcgac ctgtacgtca
     4081 gacacgttct gattgctaac ttgccagtgt ttctctttgg ggaatcctgg gatggctcta
     4141 gccgttccgc agacgggatc gatttcatga ttttttttgt ttcgttgcat agggtttggt
     4201 ttgccctttt cctttatttc aatatatgcc gtgcacttgt ttgtcgggtc atcttttcat
     4261 gctttttttt gtcttggttg tgatgatgtg gtctggttgg gcggtcgttc tagatcggag
     4321 tagaattctg tttcaaacta cctggtggat ttattaattt tggatctgta tgtgtgtgcc
     4381 atacatattc atagttacga attgaagatg atggatggaa atatcgatct aggataggta
     4441 tacatgttga tgcgggtttt actgatgcat atacagagat gctttttgtt cgcttggttg
     4501 tgatgatgtg gtgtggttgg gcggtcgttc attcgttcta gatcggagta gaatactgtt
     4561 tcaaactacc tggtgtattt attaattttg gaactgtatg tgtgtgtcat acatcttcat
     4621 agttacgagt ttaagatgga tggaaatatc gatctaggat aggtatacat gttgatgtgg
     4681 gttttactga tgcatataca tgatggcata tgcagcatct attcatatgc tctaaccttg
     4741 agtacctatc tattataata aacaagtatg ttttataatt attttgatct tgatatactt
     4801 ggatgatggc atatgcagca gctatatgtg gattttttta gccctgcctt catacgctat
     4861 ttatttgctt ggtactgttt cttttgtcga tgctcaccct gttgtttggt gttacttctg
     4921 caggaatggc accgaagaag aagcgcaaag tggcccacgt gatggactat aaggaccacg
     4981 atggcgacta caaggaccat gacattgact ataaggatga cgacgataag aacgcccaga
     5041 gcggcgccag cgtcatggac aagaagtaca gcatcggcct ggacatcggg accaacagcg
     5101 tggggtgggc ggttatcacg gacgagtaca aggtgccaag caagaagttc aaggtgctgg
     5161 gcaacaccga ccgccactcc atcaagaaga acctcatcgg agccctcctc ttcgacagcg
     5221 gcgaaacggc tgaggctacc aggctcaaga ggaccgctag gcgcaggtac acccgcagga
     5281 agaacaggat ctgctacctc caagaaatct tcagcaacga gatggcgaag gtggacgact
     5341 ccttcttcca ccgcctggag gagagcttcc tcgtcgagga agataagaag cacgagaggc
     5401 acccaatctt cggcaacatc gtggacgagg tcgcctacca cgagaagtac ccaaccatct
     5461 accacctgag gaagaagctc gtggacagca ccgacaaggc cgacctccgc ctgatctacc
     5521 tcgccctggc ccacatgatt aagttcaggg gccacttcct gatcgagggc gacctcaacc
     5581 cagacaactc cgacgtggac aagctgttca tccaactcgt ccagacctac aaccaactct
     5641 tcgaggagaa cccaatcaac gcttccggcg tggacgctaa ggctatcctg agcgccaggc
     5701 tctccaagtc ccgcaggctg gagaacctga tcgcccagct cccaggcgag aagaagaacg
     5761 gcctgttcgg caacctcatc gctctctccc tgggcctcac cccaaacttc aagagcaact
     5821 tcgacctcgc tgaggacgcc aagctgcaac tcagcaagga cacctacgac gacgacctcg
     5881 acaacctcct ggcccagatc ggcgaccaat acgccgacct gttcctcgcc gccaagaacc
     5941 tgtccgacgc catcctcctg agcgacatcc tccgcgtgaa caccgagatc accaaggccc
     6001 cactctccgc cagcatgatc aaacgctacg acgagcacca ccaggacctg accctcctga
     6061 aggccctggt caggcaacag ctcccagaga agtacaagga aatcttcttc gaccagtcca
     6121 agaacggcta cgctggctac atcgacggcg gagcgagcca agaggagttc tacaagttca
     6181 tcaagccaat cctggagaag atggacggca ccgaggagct gctggtgaag ctcaacaggg
     6241 aggacctcct gaggaagcag cgcaccttcg acaacggctc catcccacac caaatccacc
     6301 tcggcgagct gcacgctatc ctccgcaggc aagaggactt ctacccattc ctcaaggaca
     6361 acagggagaa gatcgagaag atcctgacct tccgcatccc atactacgtg gggccactcg
     6421 ccaggggcaa ctcccgcttc gcttggatga cccgcaagag cgaggaaacg atcaccccgt
     6481 ggaacttcga ggaagtggtg gacaagggcg cttccgctca gagcttcatc gagaggatga
     6541 ccaacttcga caagaacctg ccaaacgaga aggtgctccc aaagcacagc ctcctgtacg
     6601 aatacttcac cgtctacaac gagctgacca aggtgaagta tgtgaccgag ggcatgagga
     6661 aaccagcctt cctgtccggc gagcagaaga aggccatcgt ggacctcctg ttcaagacca
     6721 acaggaaggt gaccgtcaag caactcaagg aagattactt caagaagatc gagtgcttcg
     6781 actccgtgga gatcagcggc gtcgaggaca ggttcaacgc cagcctcggc acctaccacg
     6841 acctcctgaa gatcatcaag gacaaggact tcctggacaa cgaggagaac gaggacatcc
     6901 tggaggacat cgtgctgacc ctcaccctgt tcgaggacag ggagatgatc gaggagcgcc
     6961 tcaagaccta cgcccacctc ttcgacgaca aagttatgaa gcaactgaag cgcaggcgct
     7021 acaccggctg gggcaggctg tcccgcaagc tcatcaacgg catccgcgac aagcagtccg
     7081 gcaagaccat cctcgacttc ctgaagagcg acggcttcgc caacaggaac ttcatgcaac
     7141 tgatccacga cgactccctc accttcaagg aagatattca gaaggctcaa gtctccggcc
     7201 agggcgacag cctgcacgag cacatcgcta acctcgctgg ctccccagcc atcaagaagg
     7261 gcatcctgca aaccgtgaaa gtcgtggacg agctggtgaa ggtcatgggc aggcacaagc
     7321 cagagaacat cgtcatcgag atggcccgcg agaaccaaac cacccagaag ggccaaaaga
     7381 acagcaggga gcgcatgaag cgcatcgagg aaggcatcaa ggagctgggc tcccaaatcc
     7441 tcaaggagca cccagtcgag aacacccaac tccagaacga gaagctctac ctgtactacc
     7501 tccagaacgg cagggatatg tatgtggacc aagagctgga catcaaccgc ctcagcgact
     7561 acgacgtgga ccacatcgtc ccacagtcct tcctgaagga cgacagcatc gacaacaagg
     7621 tgctcaccag gtccgacaag aaccggggca agtccgacaa cgtcccaagc gaggaagtgg
     7681 tcaagaagat gaagaactac tggaggcagc tcctgaacgc caagctcatc acccaaagga
     7741 agttcgacaa cctcaccaag gctgagcgcg gcggcctcag cgagctggac aaggcgggct
     7801 tcatcaagag gcagctcgtg gaaacccgcc aaatcaccaa gcacgtcgcc caaatcctcg
     7861 actcccgcat gaacaccaag tacgacgaga acgacaagct gattagggag gtgaaggtca
     7921 tcaccctgaa gtccaagctc gtgagcgact tcaggaagga cttccagttc tacaaggtcc
     7981 gcgagatcaa caactaccac cacgcccacg acgcttacct caacgctgtg gtgggcaccg
     8041 ccctcatcaa gaagtaccca aagctggagt ccgagttcgt gtacggcgac tacaaggtgt
     8101 acgacgttcg caagatgatc gccaagagcg agcaagagat cggcaaggcc accgccaaat
     8161 acttcttcta ctccaacatt atgaacttct tcaagaccga gatcaccctg gctaacggcg
     8221 agatcaggaa gcgcccactc atcgaaacga acggcgagac tggcgagatc gtgtgggaca
     8281 agggcaggga cttcgccacc gtccgcaagg tcctctccat gccacaggtg aacatcgtca
     8341 agaaaaccga ggtccagacc ggcggcttct ccaaggagag catcctgcca aagaggaact
     8401 ccgacaagct catcgcccgc aagaaggact gggacccaaa gaagtacggc ggattcgact
     8461 ccccaaccgt ggcctacagc gtcctggtgg tcgccaaggt ggagaagggc aagtccaaga
     8521 agctcaagag cgtcaaggag ctgctgggca tcaccatcat ggagaggagc agcttcgaga
     8581 agaacccaat cgacttcctg gaggccaagg gctacaagga agtgaagaag gacctgatta
     8641 tcaagctccc aaagtattcc ctcttcgagc tggagaacgg caggaagcgc atgttggctt
     8701 ccgctggcga gctgcaaaag ggcaacgagc tggccctgcc atccaagtat gtgaacttcc
     8761 tctacctggc ctcccactac gagaagctca agggcagccc agaggacaac gagcaaaagc
     8821 agctgttcgt cgagcagcac aagcactacc tcgacgagat catcgagcaa atctccgagt
     8881 tctccaagcg cgtgatcctc gccgacgcca acctggacaa ggtcctcagc gcctacaaca
     8941 agcacaggga caagccaatc cgcgagcagg ccgagaacat catccacctc ttcaccctga
     9001 ccaacctcgg cgctccagcg gccttcaaat acttcgacac caccatcgac aggaaacgct
     9061 acacctccac caaggaagtg ctcgacgcca ccctcatcca tcaaagcatc accgggctct
     9121 acgaaacgag aatcgacctg tcacaactgg gcggcgacag ttctctaaac gccaccagcg
     9181 ggaagcgcgt gcctaaggag gccggagccg ggaccgacaa gaagaagaaa agttaagctt
     9241 gtcaagcaga tcgttcaaac atttggcaat aaagtttctt aagattgaat cctgttgccg
     9301 gtcttgcgat gattatcata taatttctgt tgaattacgt taagcatgta ataattaaca
     9361 tgtaatgcat gacgttattt atgagatggg tttttatgat tagagtcccg caattataca
     9421 tttaatacgc gatagaaaac aaaatatagc gcgcaaacta ggataaatta tcgcgcgcgg
     9481 tgtcatctat gttactagat cgacgctact agaattcgag ctcggagaag gaatctttaa
     9541 acatacgaac agatcactta aagttcttct gaagcaactt aaagttatca ggcatgcatg
     9601 gatcttggag gaatcagatg tgcagtcagg gaccatagca caagacaggc gtcttgtact
     9661 ggtgctacca gcaaatgctg gaagccggga acactgggta cgttggaaac cacgtgatgt
     9721 gaagaagtaa gataaactgt aggagaaaag catttcgtag tgggccatga agcctttcag
     9781 gacatgtatt gcagtatggg ccggcccatt acgcaattgg acgacaacaa agactagtat
     9841 tagtaccacc tcggctatcc acatagatca aagctgattt aaaagagttg tgcagatgat
     9901 ccgtggcaac aaagcaccag tggtctagtg gtagaatagt accctgccac ggtacagacc
     9961 cgggttcgat tcccggctgg tgcagcacca gctctgggca gcgggtttca gagctatgct
    10021 ggaaacagca tagcaagttg aaataaggct agtccgttat caacttgaaa aagtggcacc
    10081 gagtcggtgc aacaaagcac cagtggtcta gtggtagaat agtaccctgc cacggtacag
    10141 acccgggttc gattcccggc tggtgcataa tgcacgtacc gcggcgggtt tcagagctat
    10201 gctggaaaca gcatagcaag ttgaaataag gctagtccgt tatcaacttg aaaaagtggc
    10261 accgagtcgg tgcttttttt tttttcgctt tacgaggatg cacatgtgac cgagggacac
    10321 gaagtgatcc gtttaaacta tcagtgtttg acaggatata ttggcgggta aacctaagag
    10381 aaaagagcgt ttattagaat aatcggatat ttaaaagggc gtgaaaaggt ttatccgttc
    10441 gtccatttgt atgtgcatgc caaccacagg gttcccctcg ggagtcagcc gtgcggctgc
    10501 atgaaatcct ggccggtttg tctgatgcca agctggcggc ctggccggcc agcttggccg
    10561 ctgaagaaac cgagcgccgc cgtctaaaaa ggtgatgtgt atttgagtaa aacagcttgc
    10621 gtcatgcggt cgctgcgtat atgatgcgat gagtaaataa acaaatacgc aaggggaacg
    10681 catgaaggtt atcgctgtac ttaaccagaa aggcgggtca ggcaagacga ccatcgcaac
    10741 ccatctagcc cgcgccctgc aactcgccgg ggccgatgtt ctgttagtcg attccgatcc
    10801 ccagggcagt gcccgcgatt gggcggccgt gcgggaagat caaccgctaa ccgttgtcgg
    10861 catcgaccgc ccgacgattg accgcgacgt gaaggccatc ggccggcgcg acttcgtagt
    10921 gatcgacgga gcgccccagg cggcggactt ggctgtgtcc gcgatcaagg cagccgactt
    10981 cgtgctgatt ccggtgcagc caagccctta cgacatatgg gccaccgccg acctggtgga
    11041 gctggttaag cagcgcattg aggtcacgga tggaaggcta caagcggcct ttgtcgtgtc
    11101 gcgggcgatc aaaggcacgc gcatcggcgg tgaggttgcc gaggcgctgg ccgggtacga
    11161 gctgcccatt cttgagtccc gtatcacgca gcgcgtgagc tacccaggca ctgccgccgc
    11221 cggcacaacc gttcttgaat cagaacccga gggcgacgct gcccgcgagg tccaggcgct
    11281 ggccgctgaa attaaatcaa aactcatttg agttaatgag gtaaagagaa aatgagcaaa
    11341 agcacaaaca cgctaagtgc cggccgtccg agcgcacgca gcagcaaggc tgcaacgttg
    11401 gccagcctgg cagacacgcc agccatgaag cgggtcaact ttcagttgcc ggcggaggat
    11461 cacaccaagc tgaagatgta cgcggtacgc caaggcaaga ccattaccga gctgctatct
    11521 gaatacatcg cgcagctacc agagtaaatg agcaaatgaa taaatgagta gatgaatttt
    11581 agcggctaaa ggaggcggca tggaaaatca agaacaacca ggcaccgacg ccgtggaatg
    11641 ccccatgtgt ggaggaacgg gcggttggcc aggcgtaagc ggctgggttg tctgccggcc
    11701 ctgcaatggc actggaaccc ccaagcccga ggaatcggcg tgacggtcgc aaaccatccg
    11761 gcccggtaca aatcggcgcg gcgctgggtg atgacctggt ggagaagttg aaggccgcgc
    11821 aggccgccca gcggcaacgc atcgaggcag aagcacgccc cggtgaatcg tggcaagcgg
    11881 ccgctgatcg aatccgcaaa gaatcccggc aaccgccggc agccggtgcg ccgtcgatta
    11941 ggaagccgcc caagggcgac gagcaaccag attttttcgt tccgatgctc tatgacgtgg
    12001 gcacccgcga tagtcgcagc atcatggacg tggccgtttt ccgtctgtcg aagcgtgacc
    12061 gacgagctgg cgaggtgatc cgctacgagc ttccagacgg gcacgtagag gtttccgcag
    12121 ggccggccgg catggccagt gtgtgggatt acgacctggt actgatggcg gtttcccatc
    12181 taaccgaatc catgaaccga taccgggaag ggaagggaga caagcccggc cgcgtgttcc
    12241 gtccacacgt tgcggacgta ctcaagttct gccggcgagc cgatggcgga aagcagaaag
    12301 acgacctggt agaaacctgc attcggttaa acaccacgca cgttgccatg cagcgtacga
    12361 agaaggccaa gaacggccgc ctggtgacgg tatccgaggg tgaagccttg attagccgct
    12421 acaagatcgt aaagagcgaa accgggcggc cggagtacat cgagatcgag ctagctgatt
    12481 ggatgtaccg cgagatcaca gaaggcaaga acccggacgt gctgacggtt caccccgatt
    12541 actttttgat cgatcccggc atcggccgtt ttctctaccg cctggcacgc cgcgccgcag
    12601 gcaaggcaga agccagatgg ttgttcaaga cgatctacga acgcagtggc agcgccggag
    12661 agttcaagaa gttctgtttc accgtgcgca agctgatcgg gtcaaatgac ctgccggagt
    12721 acgatttgaa ggaggaggcg gggcaggctg gcccgatcct agtcatgcgc taccgcaacc
    12781 tgatcgaggg cgaagcatcc gccggttcct aatgtacgga gcagatgcta gggcaaattg
    12841 ccctagcagg ggaaaaaggt cgaaaaagct tctttcctgt ggatagcacg tacattggga
    12901 acccaaagcc gtacattggg aaccggaacc cgtacattgg gaacccaaag ccgtacattg
    12961 ggaaccggtc acacatgtaa gtgactgata taaaagagaa aaaaggcgat ttttccgcct
    13021 aaaactcttt aaaacttatt aaaactctta aaacccgcct ggcctgtgca taactgtctg
    13081 gccagcgcac agccgaacag ctgcaaaaag cgcctaccct tcggtcgctg cgctccctac
    13141 gccccgccgc ttcgcgtcgg cctatcgcgg ccgctggccg ctcaaaaatg gctggcctac
    13201 ggccaggcaa tctaccaggg cgcggacaag ccgcgccgtc gccactcgac cgccggcgcc
    13261 cacatcaagg ctccgagtgc gcggaacccc tatttgttta tttttctaaa tacattcaaa
    13321 tatgtatccg ctcatgagac aataaccctg ataaatgctt caataatatt gaaaaaggaa
    13381 gagtatggct aaaatgagaa tatcaccgga attgaaaaaa ctgatcgaaa aataccgctg
    13441 cgtaaaagat acggaaggaa tgtctcctgc taaggtatat aagctggtgg gagaaaatga
    13501 aaacctatat ttaaaaatga cggacagccg gtataaaggg accacctatg atgtggaacg
    13561 ggaaaaggac atgatgctat ggctggaagg aaagctgcct gttccaaagg tcctgcactt
    13621 tgaacggcat gatggctgga gcaatctgct catgagtgag gccgatggcg tcctttgctc
    13681 ggaagagtat gaagatgaac aaagccctga aaagattatc gagctgtatg cggagtgcat
    13741 caggctcttt cactccatcg acatatcgga ttgtccctat acgaatagct tagacagccg
    13801 cttagccgaa ttggattact tactgaataa cgatctggcc gatgtggatt gcgaaaactg
    13861 ggaagaggac actccattta aagatccgcg cgagctgtat gattttttaa agacggaaaa
    13921 gcccgaagag gaacttgtct tttcccacgg cgacctggga gacagcaaca tctttgtgaa
    13981 agatggcaaa gtaagtggct ttattgatct tgggagaagc ggcagggcgg acaagtggta
    14041 tgacattgcc ttctgcgtcc ggtcgctcag ggaggatatc ggggaagaac agtatgtcga
    14101 gctatttttt gacttactgg ggatcaagcc tgattgggag aaaataaaat attatatttt
    14161 actggatgaa ttgttttagc tgtcagacca agtttactca tatatacttt agattgattt
    14221 aaaacttcat ttttaattta aaaggatcta ggtgaagatc ctttttgata atctcatgac
    14281 caaaatccct taacgtgagt tttcgttcca ctgagcgtca gaccccgtag aaaagatcaa
    14341 aggatcttct tgagatcctt tttttctgcg cgtaatctgc tgcttgcaaa caaaaaaacc
    14401 accgctacca gcggtggttt gtttgccgga tcaagagcta ccaactcttt ttccgaaggt
    14461 aactggcttc agcagagcgc agataccaaa tactgttctt ctagtgtagc cgtagttagg
    14521 ccaccacttc aagaactctg tagcaccgcc tacatacctc gctctgctaa tcctgttacc
    14581 agtggctgct gccagtggcg ataagtcgtg tcttaccggg ttggactcaa gacgatagtt
    14641 accggataag gcgcagcggt cgggctgaac ggggggttcg tgcacacagc ccagcttgga
    14701 gcgaacgacc tacaccgaac tgagatacct acagcgtgag ctatgagaaa gcgccacgct
    14761 tcccgaaggg agaaaggcgg acaggtatcc ggtaagcggc agggtcggaa caggagagcg
    14821 cacgagggag cttccagggg gaaacgcctg gtatctttat agtcctgtcg ggtttcgcca
    14881 cctctgactt gagcgtcgat ttttgtgatg ctcgtcaggg gggcggagcc tatggaaaaa
    14941 cgccagcaac gcggcctttt tacggttcct gctcggatct gttggaccgg acagtagtca
    15001 tggttgatgg gctgcctgta tcgagtggtg attttgtgcc gagctgccgg tcggggagct
    15061 gttggctggc tggtggcagg atatattgtg gtgtaaacaa attgacgctt agacaactta
    15121 ataacacatt gcggacgttt ttaatgtact ggggtt
//
