# Supplementary material for: Realisation of a key step in the evolution of C4 photosynthesis in rice by genome editing
Source: bioRxiv preprint, doi:10.1101/2024.05.21.595093, version 1 (2024-05-21)
Supplement: Supplemental File 5 [file 595093_file06.zip › Supplemental_File_5/Supplemental_File_5/C442002.gb]

LOCUS       C442002                15156 bp    DNA     circular UNA 10-FEB-2022
DEFINITION  pICSL4723 - pL1M-R1-pOsAct1-HYG-tNOS-17100 (reversed) - pFH66 -
            pFHOx3 C441002- pICH41766.
ACCESSION   urn.local...d2-eea86ii
VERSION     urn.local...d2-eea86ii
KEYWORDS    .
SOURCE      
  ORGANISM  .
FEATURES             Location/Qualifiers
     terminator      complement(31..293)
                     /vntifkey=43
                     /ApEinfo_fwdcolor="pink"
                     /ApEinfo_revcolor="pink"
                     /ApEinfo_graphicformat="arrow_data {{0 1 2 0 0 -1} {} 0}"
                     /modified_by="Florian"
                     /label="NOSt"
     CDS             join(complement(1175..1513),complement(298..984))
                     /created_by="Florian"
                     /label="HPTII"
     promoter        complement(1515..2912)
                     /vntifkey=29
                     /ApEinfo_fwdcolor="pink"
                     /ApEinfo_revcolor="pink"
                     /ApEinfo_graphicformat="arrow_data {{0 1 2 0 0 -1} {} 0}"
                     /label="OsACT1 promoter"
     promoter        2937..3831
                     /modified_by="hahnf"
                     /label="UBIQUITIN upstream Promoter region (Zea mays)"
     5'_UTR          3832..3913
                     /modified_by="hahnf"
                     /label="UBIQUITIN Untranslated Exon 1 /5' UTR (Zea mays)"
     5'_UTR          3832
                     /label="Start of transcription"
     misc._feature   3912..3915
                     /label="donor splice"
     intron          3914..4923
                     /modified_by="hahnf"
                     /label="UBIQUITIN intron (Zea mays)"
     misc._feature   4921..4924
                     /label="acceptor splice"
     5'_UTR          4924..4925
                     /modified_by="hahnf"
                     /label="UBIQUITIN Untranslated Exon 2/5' UTR (Zea mays)"
     CDS             4926..9233
                     /created_by="User"
                     /modified_by="Florian"
                     /label="SpCAS9"
     Misc._Feature   4926..4928
                     /label="native start of translation"
     sig_peptide     4932..4952
                     /created_by="User"
                     /modified_by="hahnf"
                     /label="SV40 NLS"
     motif           4965..5030
                     /created_by="User"
                     /modified_by="hahnf"
                     /label="3xFLAG"
     sig_peptide     9183..9233
                     /created_by="User"
                     /modified_by="hahnf"
                     /label="H2B-NLS"
     terminator      9241..9503
                     /vntifkey=43
                     /modified_by="hahnf"
                     /label="NOSt"
     promoter        9528..9907
                     /created_by="hahnf"
                     /label="OsU3p"
     tRNA            9908..9984
                     /created_by="hahnf"
                     /Transferred_From="pFH26, pFH27, pFH28"
                     /Transferred_Similarity="100.00%"
                     /modified_by="hahnf"
                     /label="tRNA Glycine"
     misc_RNA        9985..10004
                     /created_by="Florian"
                     /modified_by="Florian"
                     /label="CA1 target 2"
     Misc._feature   10005..10090
                     /created_by="Florian"
                     /label="sgRNA backbone (improved)"
     tRNA            10091..10167
                     /created_by="hahnf"
                     /label="tRNA Glycine"
     misc_RNA        10168..10187
                     /created_by="Florian"
                     /modified_by="Florian"
                     /label="CA1 target 3"
     Misc._feature   10188..10273
                     /created_by="Florian"
                     /label="sgRNA backbone (improved)"
     terminator      10274..10285
                     /created_by="hahnf"
                     /modified_by="hahnf"
                     /label="Poly-T terminator"
     misc_feature    complement(10331..10456)
                     /note="RB"
                     /note="color: #a6acb3; direction: LEFT"
                     /ApEinfo_fwdcolor="pink"
                     /ApEinfo_revcolor="pink"
                     /ApEinfo_graphicformat="arrow_data {{0 1 2 0 0 -1} {} 0}"
                     /label="RB"
     CDS             13385..14176
                     /codon_start=1
                     /note="NPTII"
                     /note="color: #993366"
                     /translation="MAKMRISPELKKLIEKYRCVKDTEGMSPAKVYKLVGENENLYLK
                     MTDSRYKGTTYDVEREKDMMLWLEGKLPVPKVLHFERHDGWSNLLMSEADGVLCSEEY
                     EDEQSPEKIIELYAECIRLFHSIDISDCPYTNSLDSRLAELDYLLNNDLADVDCENWE
                     EDTPFKDPRELYDFLKTEKPEEELVFSHGDLGDSNIFVKDGKVSGFIDLGRSGRADKW
                     YDIA FCVRSLREDIGEEQYVELFFDLLGIKPDWEKIKYYILLDELF"
                     /ApEinfo_fwdcolor="pink"
                     /ApEinfo_revcolor="pink"
                     /ApEinfo_graphicformat="arrow_data {{0 1 2 0 0 -1} {} 0}"
                     /label="NPTII"
     misc_feature    14154..14176
                     /ApEinfo_fwdcolor="cyan"
                     /ApEinfo_revcolor="green"
                     /ApEinfo_graphicformat="arrow_data {{0 1 2 0 0 -1} {} 0}"
                     /label="New Feature"
     misc_feature    14339..14953
                     /note="rep - pMB1"
                     /note="color: #a6acb3"
                     /ApEinfo_fwdcolor="pink"
                     /ApEinfo_revcolor="pink"
                     /ApEinfo_graphicformat="arrow_data {{0 1 2 0 0 -1} {} 0}"
                     /label="rep - pMB1"
     misc_feature    14938
                     /note="ORI"
                     /note="RNaseH cleavage point"
                     /note="color: #a6acb3; direction: LEFT"
                     /ApEinfo_fwdcolor="pink"
                     /ApEinfo_revcolor="pink"
                     /ApEinfo_graphicformat="arrow_data {{0 1 2 0 0 -1} {} 0}"
                     /label="ORI"
     misc_feature    complement(15005..15155)
                     /note="LB"
                     /note="color: #a6acb3; direction: LEFT"
                     /ApEinfo_fwdcolor="pink"
                     /ApEinfo_revcolor="pink"
                     /ApEinfo_graphicformat="arrow_data {{0 1 2 0 0 -1} {} 0}"
                     /label="LB"
ORIGIN      
        1 gaacactctg tgccgaattc ggatccagcg tcgatctagt aacatagatg acaccgcgcg
       61 cgataattta tcctagtttg cgcgctatat tttgttttct atcgcgtatt aaatgtataa
      121 ttgcgggact ctaatcataa aaacccatct cataaataac gtcatgcatt acatgttaat
      181 tattacatgc ttaacgtaat tcaacagaaa ttatatgata atcatcgcaa gaccggcaac
      241 aggattcaat cttaagaaac tttattgcca aatgtttgaa cgatctgctt gacaagccta
      301 ttcctttgcc ctcggacgag tgctggggcg tcggtttcca ctatcggcga gtacttctac
      361 acagccatcg gtccagacgg ccgcgcttct gcgggcgatt tgtgtacgcc cgacagtccc
      421 ggctccggat cggacgattg cgtcgcatcg accctgcgcc caagctgcat catcgaaatt
      481 gccgtcaacc aagctctgat agagttggtc aagaccaatg cggagcatat acgcccggag
      541 ccgcggcgat cctgcaagct ccggatgcct ccgctcgaag tagcgcgtct gctgctccat
      601 acaagccaac cacggcctcc agaagaagat gttggcgacc tcgtattggg aatccccgaa
      661 catcgcctcg ctccagtcaa tgaccgctgt tatgcggcca ttgtccgtca ggacattgtt
      721 ggagccgaaa tccgcgtgca cgagatgccg gacttcgggg cagtcctcgg cccaaagcat
      781 cagctcatcg agagcctgcg cgacggacgc actgacggtg tcgtccatca cagtttgcca
      841 gtgatacaca tggggatcag caatcgcgca tatgaaatca cgccatgtag tgtattgacc
      901 gattccttgc ggtccgaatg ggccgaaccc gctcgtctgg ctaagatcgg ccgcagcgat
      961 cgcatccatg gcctccgcga ccggctgcag ttatcatcat catcatagac acacgaaata
     1021 aagtaatcag attatcagtt aaagctatgt aatatttaca ccataaccaa tcaattaaaa
     1081 aatagatcag tttaaagaaa gatcaaagct caaaaaaata aaaagagaaa agggtcctaa
     1141 ccaagaaaat gaaggagaaa aactagaaat ttacctgcag aacagcgggc agttcggttt
     1201 caggcaggtc ttgcaacgtg acaccctggg cacggcggga gatgcaatag gtcaggctct
     1261 cgctgaattc cccaatgtca agcacttccg gaatcgggag cgcggccgat gcaaagtgcc
     1321 gataaacata acgatctttg tagaaaccat cggcgcagct atttacccgc aggacatatc
     1381 cacgccctcc tacatcgaag ctgaaagcac gagattcttc gccctccgag agctgcatca
     1441 ggtcggacac gctgtcgaac ttttcgatca gaaacttctc gacagacgtc gcggtgagtt
     1501 caggcttttt cattcttcta cctacaaaaa agctccgcac gaggctgcat ttgtcacaaa
     1561 tcatgaaaag aaaaactacc gatgaacaat gctgagggat tcaaattcta cccacaaaaa
     1621 gaagaaagaa agatctagca catctaagcc tgacgaagca gcagaaatat ataaaaatat
     1681 aaaccatagt gcccttttcc cctcttcctg atcttgttta gcatggcgga aattttaaac
     1741 cccccatcat ctcccccaac aacggcggat cgcagatcta catccgagag ccccattccc
     1801 cgcgagatcc gggccggatc cacgccggcg agagccccag ccgcgagatc ccgcccctcc
     1861 cgcgcaccga tctgggcgcg cacgaagccg cctctcgccc acccaaacta ccaaggccaa
     1921 agatcgacac cgacacggaa aaaaaaaacg gagaaagaaa gaggagaggg gcggggtggt
     1981 taccggcgcg gcggcggcgg agggggaggg gggaggagct cgtcgtccgg cagcgagggg
     2041 ggaggaggtg gaggtggtgg tggtggtggt ggtagggttg gggggatggg aggagagggg
     2101 ggggtatgta tatagtggcg atggggggcg tttctttgga agcggaggga gggccggcct
     2161 cgtcgctggc tcgcgatcct cctcgcgttt ccggccccca cgacccggac ccacctgctg
     2221 ttttttcttt ttcttttttt tctttctttt tttttttttg gctgcgagtc gtgcggtgcg
     2281 tgcggacaac tcacggtgat agtggggggg tgtggagact attgtccagt tggctggact
     2341 ggggtgggtt gggttgggtt gggttgggct gggcttgcta tggatcgtgg atagcacttt
     2401 gggctttagg aactttaggg gttgtttttg taaatgtttt gagtctaagt ttatctttta
     2461 tttttactag aaaaaatacc catgcgctgc aacgggggaa agctatttta atcttattat
     2521 tgttcattgt gagaattcgc ctgaatatat atttttctca aaaattatgt caaattagca
     2581 tataggtttt tttaaagata tttcttatac aaatccctct gtatttacaa aagcaaacga
     2641 acttaaaacc cgactcaaat acagatatgc atttccaaaa gcgaataaac ttaaaaacca
     2701 attcatacaa aaatgacgta tcaaagtacc gacaaaaaca tcctcaattt ttataatagt
     2761 agaaaagagt aaatttcact ttgggccacc ttttattacc gatattttac tttataccac
     2821 cttttaactg atgttttcac ttttgaccag gtaatcttac ctttgtttta ttttggacta
     2881 tcccgactct cttctcaagc atatgaatga ccctccgcaa gaattcaagc ttggaggtgc
     2941 agcgtgaccc ggtcgtgccc ctctctagag ataatgagca ttgcatgtct aagttataaa
     3001 aaattaccac atattttttt tgtcacactt gtttgaagtg cagtttatct atctttatac
     3061 atatatttaa actttactct acgaataata taatctatag tactacaata atatcagtgt
     3121 tttagagaat catataaatg aacagttaga catggtctaa aggacaattg agtattttga
     3181 caacaggact ctacagtttt atctttttag tgtgcatgtg ttctcctttt tttttgcaaa
     3241 tagcttcacc tatataatac ttcatccatt ttattagtac atccatttag ggtttagggt
     3301 taatggtttt tatagactaa tttttttagt acatctattt tattctattt tagcctctaa
     3361 attaagaaaa ctaaaactct attttagttt ttttatttaa taatttagat ataaaataga
     3421 ataaaataaa gtgactaaaa attaaacaaa taccctttaa gaaattaaaa aaactaagga
     3481 aacatttttc ttgtttcgag tagataatgc cagcctgtta aacgccgtcg acgagtctaa
     3541 cggacaccaa ccagcgaacc agcagcgtcg cgtcgggcca agcgaagcag acggcacggc
     3601 atctctgtcg ctgcctctgg acccctctcg agagttccgc tccaccgttg gacttgctcc
     3661 gctgtcggca tccagaaatt gcgtggcgga gcggcagacg tgagccggca cggcaggcgg
     3721 cctcctcctc ctctcacggc acggcagcta cgggggattc ctttcccacc gctccttcgc
     3781 tttcccttcc tcgcccgccg taataaatag acaccccctc cacaccctct ttccccaacc
     3841 tcgtgttgtt cggagcgcac acacacacaa ccagatctcc cccaaatcca cccgtcggca
     3901 cctccgcttc aaggtacgcc gctcgtcctc cccccccccc cctctctacc ttctctagat
     3961 cggcgttccg gtccatggtt agggcccggt agttctactt ctgttcatgt ttgtgttaga
     4021 tccgtgtttg tgttagatcc gtgctgctag cgttcgtaca cggatgcgac ctgtacgtca
     4081 gacacgttct gattgctaac ttgccagtgt ttctctttgg ggaatcctgg gatggctcta
     4141 gccgttccgc agacgggatc gatttcatga ttttttttgt ttcgttgcat agggtttggt
     4201 ttgccctttt cctttatttc aatatatgcc gtgcacttgt ttgtcgggtc atcttttcat
     4261 gctttttttt gtcttggttg tgatgatgtg gtctggttgg gcggtcgttc tagatcggag
     4321 tagaattctg tttcaaacta cctggtggat ttattaattt tggatctgta tgtgtgtgcc
     4381 atacatattc atagttacga attgaagatg atggatggaa atatcgatct aggataggta
     4441 tacatgttga tgcgggtttt actgatgcat atacagagat gctttttgtt cgcttggttg
     4501 tgatgatgtg gtgtggttgg gcggtcgttc attcgttcta gatcggagta gaatactgtt
     4561 tcaaactacc tggtgtattt attaattttg gaactgtatg tgtgtgtcat acatcttcat
     4621 agttacgagt ttaagatgga tggaaatatc gatctaggat aggtatacat gttgatgtgg
     4681 gttttactga tgcatataca tgatggcata tgcagcatct attcatatgc tctaaccttg
     4741 agtacctatc tattataata aacaagtatg ttttataatt attttgatct tgatatactt
     4801 ggatgatggc atatgcagca gctatatgtg gattttttta gccctgcctt catacgctat
     4861 ttatttgctt ggtactgttt cttttgtcga tgctcaccct gttgtttggt gttacttctg
     4921 caggaatggc accgaagaag aagcgcaaag tggcccacgt gatggactat aaggaccacg
     4981 atggcgacta caaggaccat gacattgact ataaggatga cgacgataag aacgcccaga
     5041 gcggcgccag cgtcatggac aagaagtaca gcatcggcct ggacatcggg accaacagcg
     5101 tggggtgggc ggttatcacg gacgagtaca aggtgccaag caagaagttc aaggtgctgg
     5161 gcaacaccga ccgccactcc atcaagaaga acctcatcgg agccctcctc ttcgacagcg
     5221 gcgaaacggc tgaggctacc aggctcaaga ggaccgctag gcgcaggtac acccgcagga
     5281 agaacaggat ctgctacctc caagaaatct tcagcaacga gatggcgaag gtggacgact
     5341 ccttcttcca ccgcctggag gagagcttcc tcgtcgagga agataagaag cacgagaggc
     5401 acccaatctt cggcaacatc gtggacgagg tcgcctacca cgagaagtac ccaaccatct
     5461 accacctgag gaagaagctc gtggacagca ccgacaaggc cgacctccgc ctgatctacc
     5521 tcgccctggc ccacatgatt aagttcaggg gccacttcct gatcgagggc gacctcaacc
     5581 cagacaactc cgacgtggac aagctgttca tccaactcgt ccagacctac aaccaactct
     5641 tcgaggagaa cccaatcaac gcttccggcg tggacgctaa ggctatcctg agcgccaggc
     5701 tctccaagtc ccgcaggctg gagaacctga tcgcccagct cccaggcgag aagaagaacg
     5761 gcctgttcgg caacctcatc gctctctccc tgggcctcac cccaaacttc aagagcaact
     5821 tcgacctcgc tgaggacgcc aagctgcaac tcagcaagga cacctacgac gacgacctcg
     5881 acaacctcct ggcccagatc ggcgaccaat acgccgacct gttcctcgcc gccaagaacc
     5941 tgtccgacgc catcctcctg agcgacatcc tccgcgtgaa caccgagatc accaaggccc
     6001 cactctccgc cagcatgatc aaacgctacg acgagcacca ccaggacctg accctcctga
     6061 aggccctggt caggcaacag ctcccagaga agtacaagga aatcttcttc gaccagtcca
     6121 agaacggcta cgctggctac atcgacggcg gagcgagcca agaggagttc tacaagttca
     6181 tcaagccaat cctggagaag atggacggca ccgaggagct gctggtgaag ctcaacaggg
     6241 aggacctcct gaggaagcag cgcaccttcg acaacggctc catcccacac caaatccacc
     6301 tcggcgagct gcacgctatc ctccgcaggc aagaggactt ctacccattc ctcaaggaca
     6361 acagggagaa gatcgagaag atcctgacct tccgcatccc atactacgtg gggccactcg
     6421 ccaggggcaa ctcccgcttc gcttggatga cccgcaagag cgaggaaacg atcaccccgt
     6481 ggaacttcga ggaagtggtg gacaagggcg cttccgctca gagcttcatc gagaggatga
     6541 ccaacttcga caagaacctg ccaaacgaga aggtgctccc aaagcacagc ctcctgtacg
     6601 aatacttcac cgtctacaac gagctgacca aggtgaagta tgtgaccgag ggcatgagga
     6661 aaccagcctt cctgtccggc gagcagaaga aggccatcgt ggacctcctg ttcaagacca
     6721 acaggaaggt gaccgtcaag caactcaagg aagattactt caagaagatc gagtgcttcg
     6781 actccgtgga gatcagcggc gtcgaggaca ggttcaacgc cagcctcggc acctaccacg
     6841 acctcctgaa gatcatcaag gacaaggact tcctggacaa cgaggagaac gaggacatcc
     6901 tggaggacat cgtgctgacc ctcaccctgt tcgaggacag ggagatgatc gaggagcgcc
     6961 tcaagaccta cgcccacctc ttcgacgaca aagttatgaa gcaactgaag cgcaggcgct
     7021 acaccggctg gggcaggctg tcccgcaagc tcatcaacgg catccgcgac aagcagtccg
     7081 gcaagaccat cctcgacttc ctgaagagcg acggcttcgc caacaggaac ttcatgcaac
     7141 tgatccacga cgactccctc accttcaagg aagatattca gaaggctcaa gtctccggcc
     7201 agggcgacag cctgcacgag cacatcgcta acctcgctgg ctccccagcc atcaagaagg
     7261 gcatcctgca aaccgtgaaa gtcgtggacg agctggtgaa ggtcatgggc aggcacaagc
     7321 cagagaacat cgtcatcgag atggcccgcg agaaccaaac cacccagaag ggccaaaaga
     7381 acagcaggga gcgcatgaag cgcatcgagg aaggcatcaa ggagctgggc tcccaaatcc
     7441 tcaaggagca cccagtcgag aacacccaac tccagaacga gaagctctac ctgtactacc
     7501 tccagaacgg cagggatatg tatgtggacc aagagctgga catcaaccgc ctcagcgact
     7561 acgacgtgga ccacatcgtc ccacagtcct tcctgaagga cgacagcatc gacaacaagg
     7621 tgctcaccag gtccgacaag aaccggggca agtccgacaa cgtcccaagc gaggaagtgg
     7681 tcaagaagat gaagaactac tggaggcagc tcctgaacgc caagctcatc acccaaagga
     7741 agttcgacaa cctcaccaag gctgagcgcg gcggcctcag cgagctggac aaggcgggct
     7801 tcatcaagag gcagctcgtg gaaacccgcc aaatcaccaa gcacgtcgcc caaatcctcg
     7861 actcccgcat gaacaccaag tacgacgaga acgacaagct gattagggag gtgaaggtca
     7921 tcaccctgaa gtccaagctc gtgagcgact tcaggaagga cttccagttc tacaaggtcc
     7981 gcgagatcaa caactaccac cacgcccacg acgcttacct caacgctgtg gtgggcaccg
     8041 ccctcatcaa gaagtaccca aagctggagt ccgagttcgt gtacggcgac tacaaggtgt
     8101 acgacgttcg caagatgatc gccaagagcg agcaagagat cggcaaggcc accgccaaat
     8161 acttcttcta ctccaacatt atgaacttct tcaagaccga gatcaccctg gctaacggcg
     8221 agatcaggaa gcgcccactc atcgaaacga acggcgagac tggcgagatc gtgtgggaca
     8281 agggcaggga cttcgccacc gtccgcaagg tcctctccat gccacaggtg aacatcgtca
     8341 agaaaaccga ggtccagacc ggcggcttct ccaaggagag catcctgcca aagaggaact
     8401 ccgacaagct catcgcccgc aagaaggact gggacccaaa gaagtacggc ggattcgact
     8461 ccccaaccgt ggcctacagc gtcctggtgg tcgccaaggt ggagaagggc aagtccaaga
     8521 agctcaagag cgtcaaggag ctgctgggca tcaccatcat ggagaggagc agcttcgaga
     8581 agaacccaat cgacttcctg gaggccaagg gctacaagga agtgaagaag gacctgatta
     8641 tcaagctccc aaagtattcc ctcttcgagc tggagaacgg caggaagcgc atgttggctt
     8701 ccgctggcga gctgcaaaag ggcaacgagc tggccctgcc atccaagtat gtgaacttcc
     8761 tctacctggc ctcccactac gagaagctca agggcagccc agaggacaac gagcaaaagc
     8821 agctgttcgt cgagcagcac aagcactacc tcgacgagat catcgagcaa atctccgagt
     8881 tctccaagcg cgtgatcctc gccgacgcca acctggacaa ggtcctcagc gcctacaaca
     8941 agcacaggga caagccaatc cgcgagcagg ccgagaacat catccacctc ttcaccctga
     9001 ccaacctcgg cgctccagcg gccttcaaat acttcgacac caccatcgac aggaaacgct
     9061 acacctccac caaggaagtg ctcgacgcca ccctcatcca tcaaagcatc accgggctct
     9121 acgaaacgag aatcgacctg tcacaactgg gcggcgacag ttctctaaac gccaccagcg
     9181 ggaagcgcgt gcctaaggag gccggagccg ggaccgacaa gaagaagaaa agttaagctt
     9241 gtcaagcaga tcgttcaaac atttggcaat aaagtttctt aagattgaat cctgttgccg
     9301 gtcttgcgat gattatcata taatttctgt tgaattacgt taagcatgta ataattaaca
     9361 tgtaatgcat gacgttattt atgagatggg tttttatgat tagagtcccg caattataca
     9421 tttaatacgc gatagaaaac aaaatatagc gcgcaaacta ggataaatta tcgcgcgcgg
     9481 tgtcatctat gttactagat cgacgctact agaattcgag ctcggagaag gaatctttaa
     9541 acatacgaac agatcactta aagttcttct gaagcaactt aaagttatca ggcatgcatg
     9601 gatcttggag gaatcagatg tgcagtcagg gaccatagca caagacaggc gtcttgtact
     9661 ggtgctacca gcaaatgctg gaagccggga acactgggta cgttggaaac cacgtgatgt
     9721 gaagaagtaa gataaactgt aggagaaaag catttcgtag tgggccatga agcctttcag
     9781 gacatgtatt gcagtatggg ccggcccatt acgcaattgg acgacaacaa agactagtat
     9841 tagtaccacc tcggctatcc acatagatca aagctgattt aaaagagttg tgcagatgat
     9901 ccgtggcaac aaagcaccag tggtctagtg gtagaatagt accctgccac ggtacagacc
     9961 cgggttcgat tcccggctgg tgcagaagca ccagctctgg gcaggtttca gagctatgct
    10021 ggaaacagca tagcaagttg aaataaggct agtccgttat caacttgaaa aagtggcacc
    10081 gagtcggtgc aacaaagcac cagtggtcta gtggtagaat agtaccctgc cacggtacag
    10141 acccgggttc gattcccggc tggtgcataa tgcacgtacc gcggcgggtt tcagagctat
    10201 gctggaaaca gcatagcaag ttgaaataag gctagtccgt tatcaacttg aaaaagtggc
    10261 accgagtcgg tgcttttttt tttttcgctt tacgaggatg cacatgtgac cgagggacac
    10321 gaagtgatcc gtttaaacta tcagtgtttg acaggatata ttggcgggta aacctaagag
    10381 aaaagagcgt ttattagaat aatcggatat ttaaaagggc gtgaaaaggt ttatccgttc
    10441 gtccatttgt atgtgcatgc caaccacagg gttcccctcg ggagtcagcc gtgcggctgc
    10501 atgaaatcct ggccggtttg tctgatgcca agctggcggc ctggccggcc agcttggccg
    10561 ctgaagaaac cgagcgccgc cgtctaaaaa ggtgatgtgt atttgagtaa aacagcttgc
    10621 gtcatgcggt cgctgcgtat atgatgcgat gagtaaataa acaaatacgc aaggggaacg
    10681 catgaaggtt atcgctgtac ttaaccagaa aggcgggtca ggcaagacga ccatcgcaac
    10741 ccatctagcc cgcgccctgc aactcgccgg ggccgatgtt ctgttagtcg attccgatcc
    10801 ccagggcagt gcccgcgatt gggcggccgt gcgggaagat caaccgctaa ccgttgtcgg
    10861 catcgaccgc ccgacgattg accgcgacgt gaaggccatc ggccggcgcg acttcgtagt
    10921 gatcgacgga gcgccccagg cggcggactt ggctgtgtcc gcgatcaagg cagccgactt
    10981 cgtgctgatt ccggtgcagc caagccctta cgacatatgg gccaccgccg acctggtgga
    11041 gctggttaag cagcgcattg aggtcacgga tggaaggcta caagcggcct ttgtcgtgtc
    11101 gcgggcgatc aaaggcacgc gcatcggcgg tgaggttgcc gaggcgctgg ccgggtacga
    11161 gctgcccatt cttgagtccc gtatcacgca gcgcgtgagc tacccaggca ctgccgccgc
    11221 cggcacaacc gttcttgaat cagaacccga gggcgacgct gcccgcgagg tccaggcgct
    11281 ggccgctgaa attaaatcaa aactcatttg agttaatgag gtaaagagaa aatgagcaaa
    11341 agcacaaaca cgctaagtgc cggccgtccg agcgcacgca gcagcaaggc tgcaacgttg
    11401 gccagcctgg cagacacgcc agccatgaag cgggtcaact ttcagttgcc ggcggaggat
    11461 cacaccaagc tgaagatgta cgcggtacgc caaggcaaga ccattaccga gctgctatct
    11521 gaatacatcg cgcagctacc agagtaaatg agcaaatgaa taaatgagta gatgaatttt
    11581 agcggctaaa ggaggcggca tggaaaatca agaacaacca ggcaccgacg ccgtggaatg
    11641 ccccatgtgt ggaggaacgg gcggttggcc aggcgtaagc ggctgggttg tctgccggcc
    11701 ctgcaatggc actggaaccc ccaagcccga ggaatcggcg tgacggtcgc aaaccatccg
    11761 gcccggtaca aatcggcgcg gcgctgggtg atgacctggt ggagaagttg aaggccgcgc
    11821 aggccgccca gcggcaacgc atcgaggcag aagcacgccc cggtgaatcg tggcaagcgg
    11881 ccgctgatcg aatccgcaaa gaatcccggc aaccgccggc agccggtgcg ccgtcgatta
    11941 ggaagccgcc caagggcgac gagcaaccag attttttcgt tccgatgctc tatgacgtgg
    12001 gcacccgcga tagtcgcagc atcatggacg tggccgtttt ccgtctgtcg aagcgtgacc
    12061 gacgagctgg cgaggtgatc cgctacgagc ttccagacgg gcacgtagag gtttccgcag
    12121 ggccggccgg catggccagt gtgtgggatt acgacctggt actgatggcg gtttcccatc
    12181 taaccgaatc catgaaccga taccgggaag ggaagggaga caagcccggc cgcgtgttcc
    12241 gtccacacgt tgcggacgta ctcaagttct gccggcgagc cgatggcgga aagcagaaag
    12301 acgacctggt agaaacctgc attcggttaa acaccacgca cgttgccatg cagcgtacga
    12361 agaaggccaa gaacggccgc ctggtgacgg tatccgaggg tgaagccttg attagccgct
    12421 acaagatcgt aaagagcgaa accgggcggc cggagtacat cgagatcgag ctagctgatt
    12481 ggatgtaccg cgagatcaca gaaggcaaga acccggacgt gctgacggtt caccccgatt
    12541 actttttgat cgatcccggc atcggccgtt ttctctaccg cctggcacgc cgcgccgcag
    12601 gcaaggcaga agccagatgg ttgttcaaga cgatctacga acgcagtggc agcgccggag
    12661 agttcaagaa gttctgtttc accgtgcgca agctgatcgg gtcaaatgac ctgccggagt
    12721 acgatttgaa ggaggaggcg gggcaggctg gcccgatcct agtcatgcgc taccgcaacc
    12781 tgatcgaggg cgaagcatcc gccggttcct aatgtacgga gcagatgcta gggcaaattg
    12841 ccctagcagg ggaaaaaggt cgaaaaagct tctttcctgt ggatagcacg tacattggga
    12901 acccaaagcc gtacattggg aaccggaacc cgtacattgg gaacccaaag ccgtacattg
    12961 ggaaccggtc acacatgtaa gtgactgata taaaagagaa aaaaggcgat ttttccgcct
    13021 aaaactcttt aaaacttatt aaaactctta aaacccgcct ggcctgtgca taactgtctg
    13081 gccagcgcac agccgaacag ctgcaaaaag cgcctaccct tcggtcgctg cgctccctac
    13141 gccccgccgc ttcgcgtcgg cctatcgcgg ccgctggccg ctcaaaaatg gctggcctac
    13201 ggccaggcaa tctaccaggg cgcggacaag ccgcgccgtc gccactcgac cgccggcgcc
    13261 cacatcaagg ctccgagtgc gcggaacccc tatttgttta tttttctaaa tacattcaaa
    13321 tatgtatccg ctcatgagac aataaccctg ataaatgctt caataatatt gaaaaaggaa
    13381 gagtatggct aaaatgagaa tatcaccgga attgaaaaaa ctgatcgaaa aataccgctg
    13441 cgtaaaagat acggaaggaa tgtctcctgc taaggtatat aagctggtgg gagaaaatga
    13501 aaacctatat ttaaaaatga cggacagccg gtataaaggg accacctatg atgtggaacg
    13561 ggaaaaggac atgatgctat ggctggaagg aaagctgcct gttccaaagg tcctgcactt
    13621 tgaacggcat gatggctgga gcaatctgct catgagtgag gccgatggcg tcctttgctc
    13681 ggaagagtat gaagatgaac aaagccctga aaagattatc gagctgtatg cggagtgcat
    13741 caggctcttt cactccatcg acatatcgga ttgtccctat acgaatagct tagacagccg
    13801 cttagccgaa ttggattact tactgaataa cgatctggcc gatgtggatt gcgaaaactg
    13861 ggaagaggac actccattta aagatccgcg cgagctgtat gattttttaa agacggaaaa
    13921 gcccgaagag gaacttgtct tttcccacgg cgacctggga gacagcaaca tctttgtgaa
    13981 agatggcaaa gtaagtggct ttattgatct tgggagaagc ggcagggcgg acaagtggta
    14041 tgacattgcc ttctgcgtcc ggtcgctcag ggaggatatc ggggaagaac agtatgtcga
    14101 gctatttttt gacttactgg ggatcaagcc tgattgggag aaaataaaat attatatttt
    14161 actggatgaa ttgttttagc tgtcagacca agtttactca tatatacttt agattgattt
    14221 aaaacttcat ttttaattta aaaggatcta ggtgaagatc ctttttgata atctcatgac
    14281 caaaatccct taacgtgagt tttcgttcca ctgagcgtca gaccccgtag aaaagatcaa
    14341 aggatcttct tgagatcctt tttttctgcg cgtaatctgc tgcttgcaaa caaaaaaacc
    14401 accgctacca gcggtggttt gtttgccgga tcaagagcta ccaactcttt ttccgaaggt
    14461 aactggcttc agcagagcgc agataccaaa tactgttctt ctagtgtagc cgtagttagg
    14521 ccaccacttc aagaactctg tagcaccgcc tacatacctc gctctgctaa tcctgttacc
    14581 agtggctgct gccagtggcg ataagtcgtg tcttaccggg ttggactcaa gacgatagtt
    14641 accggataag gcgcagcggt cgggctgaac ggggggttcg tgcacacagc ccagcttgga
    14701 gcgaacgacc tacaccgaac tgagatacct acagcgtgag ctatgagaaa gcgccacgct
    14761 tcccgaaggg agaaaggcgg acaggtatcc ggtaagcggc agggtcggaa caggagagcg
    14821 cacgagggag cttccagggg gaaacgcctg gtatctttat agtcctgtcg ggtttcgcca
    14881 cctctgactt gagcgtcgat ttttgtgatg ctcgtcaggg gggcggagcc tatggaaaaa
    14941 cgccagcaac gcggcctttt tacggttcct gctcggatct gttggaccgg acagtagtca
    15001 tggttgatgg gctgcctgta tcgagtggtg attttgtgcc gagctgccgg tcggggagct
    15061 gttggctggc tggtggcagg atatattgtg gtgtaaacaa attgacgctt agacaactta
    15121 ataacacatt gcggacgttt ttaatgtact ggggtt
//
